# Supplementary material for: Three New Mitochondrial Genomes of Semisulcospiridae J. P. E. Morrison, 1952 (Caenogastropoda: Cerithioidea) from China and Insights into Their Phylogenetic Position
Source: Genes (Basel). 2025 Dec 12;16(12):1488. doi: 10.3390/genes16121488 (PMC12732848; doi:10.3390/genes16121488)
Supplement: Supplementary file 1 [file genes-16-01488-s001.zip › Suppl. file S1.txt]

LOCUS       RTM11       15474 bp    DNA     circular UNK 18-SEP-2023
DEFINITION  topology=circular.
ACCESSION   RTM11
KEYWORDS    .
SOURCE      Koreoleptoxis friniana
  ORGANISM  Koreoleptoxis friniana.
REFERENCE   1  (bases 1 to 15474)
FEATURES             Location/Qualifiers
     source          1..15474
                     /organism="Koreoleptoxis friniana"
                     /organelle="mitochondrion"
                     /mol_type="genomic DNA"
     CDS             1..1533
                     /gene="COX1"
                     /codon_start=1
                     /transl_table=5
                     /product="cytochrome c oxidase subunit I"
                     /translation="MRWFFSTNHKDIGTLYILFGMWSGLVGTALSLLIRAELGQPGAL
                     LGDDQLYNVIVTAHAFVMIFFLVMPMMIGGFGNWLIPLMLGAPDMAFPRLNNMSFWLL
                     PPALLLLLSSAAVESGAGTGWTVYPPLSGNLAHAGGSVDLAIFSLHLAGASSILGAVN
                     FITTIINMRWRGMQFERLPLFVWSVKITAILLLLSLPVLAGAITMLLTDRNFNTAFFD
                     PAGGGDPILYQHLFWFFGHPEVYILILPGFGMISHIVSHYSSKKETFGTLGMIYAMLA
                     IGVLGFIVWAHHMFTVGMDVDTRAYFTAATMIIAVPTGIKVFSWLATIHGAKIKYETP
                     MLWALGFIFLFTVGGLTGIVLSNSSLDIMLHDTYYVVAHFHYVLSMGAVFALFGAFNY
                     WFPLLSGVTLHPRWTKAHFYIMFIGVNVTFFPQHFLGLSGMPRRYSDYPDCYTKWNVI
                     SSMGSMISFVAVLYFMVIVWEALVSQRSVVWSMHLSTALEWDNILPADFHNAPETGAL
                     VS"
     gene            1..1533
                     /gene="COX1"
     CDS             1559..2245
                     /gene="COX2"
                     /codon_start=1
                     /transl_table=5
                     /product="cytochrome c oxidase subunit II"
                     /translation="MSFWGQLGFQDAASPLMEELIFFHDHAMMILVMIISLVGYAALS
                     LMLNKLTCRSLVEGQEIETIWTILPAVILIFLALPSLRLLYLLDEVGDCSLTLKSIGH
                     QWYWSYEYSDFLNIEFDSYMIPTDELNNGDFRLLEVDHRVVIPTETDIRVLVTSADVI
                     HSWAVPSLGVKADAVPGRLNQLSFFVKHPGIFYGQCSEICGANHSFMPIVLEAIPLKN
                     FMDWIVHVST"
     gene            1559..2245
                     /gene="COX2"
     tRNA            2270..2336
                     /gene="trnS(uga)"
                     /product="tRNA-Ser"
     gene            2270..2336
                     /gene="trnS(uga)"
     tRNA            2346..2414
                     /gene="trnQ(uug)"
                     /product="tRNA-Gln"
     gene            2346..2414
                     /gene="trnQ(uug)"
     CDS             2446..2736
                     /gene="ND4L"
                     /codon_start=1
                     /transl_table=5
                     /product="NADH dehydrogenase subunit 4L"
                     /translation="MGPFLVLVSFVSFLMALLSLAFRYKHLLNVLLSLEALTMSIFIL
                     LFSLFSTTISGEAALIFITLGVCEASLGLSVLVSMIRARGNDYVSSFSTQKC"
     gene            2446..2736
                     /gene="ND4L"
     CDS             2730..4097
                     /gene="ND4"
                     /codon_start=1
                     /transl_table=5
                     /product="NADH dehydrogenase subunit 4"
                     /translation="MLSLALMALALFFIGNKKVNWHMKMWGLTVTSLLSFLQLYQSSW
                     TFQLSNSFFLLDSMSSTLISLTFWISLMMMMASQSSVKVSKNKPNIFFLVLLSLNLVL
                     ILTFLLSNMLSFYFMFEASLIPTLLLILGWGYQPERLQAGMYMMIYTVAASLPLLLTI
                     LWASSQLKSTNMLFSSMLRMVLDLSPWSWNFLAFLIFAAFLVKLPMFSMHLWLPKAHV
                     EAPVAGSMVLAAVLLKLGGYGILRSHQFFNFNICSSSIFLLSLGLWGGMMTAIVCFRQ
                     IDLKSLIAYSSIGHMSLMLAGAFSNTSWGWGGALTLMLAHGFCSSALFSLANYLYEKS
                     HTRSLFMSKGMLMLLPMLSMWWFLFCVLNMAAPPSINLMGEIMVFPSIMFSSKYFIFP
                     LAMMSFLAALYNMYLYTCSQHGGFPKFMKPFNQSNPTSFTLLFLHWIPANFLILKPEL
                     VFLWY"
     gene            2730..4097
                     /gene="ND4"
     tRNA            4130..4195
                     /gene="trnH(gug)"
                     /product="tRNA-His"
     gene            4130..4195
                     /gene="trnH(gug)"
     CDS             4196..5914
                     /gene="ND5"
                     /codon_start=1
                     /transl_table=5
                     /product="NADH dehydrogenase subunit 5"
                     /translation="MFKSLKSSSISSLFLLTYSLLIFPATIFFMKKDISILYEFSLLE
                     VSSCYMTAMFILDPLGLSFSNVVCLISGSVMVFSSSYMAHDPFLKRFTWLVMLFVLSM
                     NLLVFIPSLPALLLGWDGLGIVSFALVIYYQNSKSLSAGMLTILANRIGDVMILLSIG
                     IMVLTGYWSILMTWNSSLSSWMAVCILIAGMTKSAQIPFSAWLPAAMAAPTPVSALVH
                     SSTLVTAGVFLFIRFYPSLSAWDFFKPSLLFISVLTLLMAGISANYENDLKKIIALST
                     LSQLGVMMMALAMGSMHLALFHLYTHALFKALLFLCAGAMIHGSLNNQDIRYTGLMYK
                     HLPLTITCMNIANLSLCGAPFLSGFYSKDLILELSLAAPTSFFMILLIFLATGMTSAY
                     SLRLSFSLLWGPMQGAPLHAKKESDFYINFSTMILSTCAILGGAFFQAMFMPFNPTPF
                     FLPTSLKSLTMLIILVGLLLALHIWKTDFSLKAMNKKKIFLTTMWLLSHLSAQPMTKF
                     SMLSSTYALKSIDQGWLEILGGQGTFSVTAKLSKENQSFQVSLFTFFILIILAAALLL
                     LSFTMA"
     gene            4196..5914
                     /gene="ND5"
     tRNA            5916..5980
                     /gene="trnF(gaa)"
                     /product="tRNA-Phe"
     gene            5916..5980
                     /gene="trnF(gaa)"
     tRNA            complement(6140..6205)
                     /gene="trnC(gca)"
                     /product="tRNA-Cys"
     gene            complement(6140..6205)
                     /gene="trnC(gca)"
     tRNA            complement(6208..6273)
                     /gene="trnR(ucg)"
                     /product="tRNA-Arg"
     gene            complement(6208..6273)
                     /gene="trnR(ucg)"
     tRNA            complement(6294..6360)
                     /gene="trnA(ugc)"
                     /product="tRNA-Ala"
     gene            complement(6294..6360)
                     /gene="trnA(ugc)"
     tRNA            complement(6377..6447)
                     /gene="trnN(guu)"
                     /product="tRNA-Asn"
     gene            complement(6377..6447)
                     /gene="trnN(guu)"
     tRNA            complement(6454..6520)
                     /gene="trnW(uca)"
                     /product="tRNA-Trp"
     gene            complement(6454..6520)
                     /gene="trnW(uca)"
     tRNA            complement(6527..6592)
                     /gene="trnE(uuc)"
                     /product="tRNA-Glu"
     gene            complement(6527..6592)
                     /gene="trnE(uuc)"
     tRNA            complement(6595..6661)
                     /gene="trnY(gua)"
                     /product="tRNA-Tyr"
     gene            complement(6595..6661)
                     /gene="trnY(gua)"
     tRNA            complement(6666..6735)
                     /gene="trnK(uuu)"
                     /product="tRNA-Lys"
     gene            complement(6666..6735)
                     /gene="trnK(uuu)"
     CDS             complement(6803..7582)
                     /gene="COX3"
                     /codon_start=1
                     /transl_table=5
                     /product="cytochrome c oxidase subunit III"
                     /translation="MSRNPFHLVEFSPWPLTGSMGALFLTLGLASWFHGGSYLTLALG
                     LFLISLTMLQWWRDVIREATFQGFHTIQVSKGLRWGMVLFIVSEICFFFAFFWAYFHS
                     SLAPSTELGSCWPPAGIIPLNPFEVPLLNTGVLLASGVTVTWAHHSLMEGDRLSGLQG
                     LIATVTLGIYFTFLQAGEYHEASFTIADGAYGSTFFVATGFHGLHVLIGSTFLTICLA
                     RVWFQHFSTGHHFGFEAAAWYWHFVDVVWLFLYLSIYWWGC"
     gene            complement(6803..7582)
                     /gene="COX3"
     tRNA            complement(7586..7652)
                     /gene="trnM(cau)"
                     /product="tRNA-Met"
     gene            complement(7586..7652)
                     /gene="trnM(cau)"
     CDS             complement(7661..8800)
                     /gene="CYTB"
                     /codon_start=1
                     /transl_table=5
                     /product="cytochrome b"
                     /translation="MRTPIRKTHPVLKMANGALVDLPAPSNLSIWWNFGSLLGLCLII
                     QILTGLFLAMHYTAHTDLAFSSVIHINRDVSYGWLLRALHANGASWFFICLYLHIGRG
                     MYYGSYFYQHTWNIGVILLFLTMATAFLGYVLPWGQMSFWGATVITNLLSAVPYVGKM
                     LVEWVWGGFAVDNATLTRFYSIHFLLPFIISAMSALHLLFLHETGSNNPLGLNSDGEK
                     VPFHSYYSYKDLVGFVALFIMLSFLVLFSPQLLTDPENFIPANPLVTPVHIQPEWYFL
                     FAYAILRSIPNKLGGVVGLVASIAILFILPFIHMGKFRSMAFYFLNQILFWGFIGLFS
                     ILTWIGACPVEAPYEQIGQGFTLLYFMYFILAPFMQMSWDKLLDF"
     gene            complement(7661..8800)
                     /gene="CYTB"
     CDS             complement(8754..9305)
                     /gene="ND6"
                     /codon_start=1
                     /transl_table=5
                     /product="NADH dehydrogenase subunit 6"
                     /translation="MSTSIILSLALCSVFLFPLMAQPLSLGLSIMFSTMFLCVLIAMH
                     LSSWYAYILFLIYVGGLLVMFAYVAALSPNTLFSGMGPFLFLLGTQALVPVVVFNSAF
                     LDTNNLSFLVGQRELMSSMKILGSELASPSLISILVGLGVILLINLVVVVKICYYRHS
                     MLRPYKTMYANTYPKNSSRTKNS"
     gene            complement(8754..9305)
                     /gene="ND6"
     tRNA            complement(9308..9372)
                     /gene="trnP(ugg)"
                     /product="tRNA-Pro"
     gene            complement(9308..9372)
                     /gene="trnP(ugg)"
     CDS             complement(9373..10311)
                     /gene="ND1"
                     /codon_start=1
                     /transl_table=5
                     /product="NADH dehydrogenase subunit 1"
                     /translation="MYLSLITSLFTYICVLLAVAFFTLLERKGLSYMQIRKGPNKVGL
                     MGLPQPLADAAKLLTKEIAKPTMANYSPYFVAPIFSFILALLLWQLYPSAFSTYYFKW
                     GILFFLCISSLNVYGTLLAGWASNSKYALLGSLRAIAQTISYEISMALILLFPLFLAS
                     TFNFIEIIEDQEYVWLCFLMAPAALLWFVTCIAETNRAPFDFAEGESELVSGFNIEYG
                     SAGFALIFLAEYANILIMGLFSAVLFFGGNQMVFFSNDLILVMKISLFAFLFIWVRAS
                     YPRFRYDLLMSLTWKGFLPAALAFLLLISMFMFISS"
     gene            complement(9373..10311)
                     /gene="ND1"
     tRNA            complement(10312..10379)
                     /gene="trnL(uaa)"
                     /product="tRNA-Leu"
     gene            complement(10312..10379)
                     /gene="trnL(uaa)"
     tRNA            complement(10393..10461)
                     /gene="trnL(uag)"
                     /product="tRNA-Leu"
     gene            complement(10393..10461)
                     /gene="trnL(uag)"
     rRNA            complement(10462..11803)
                     /gene="l-rRNA"
                     /product="16S ribosomal RNA"
     gene            complement(10462..11803)
                     /gene="l-rRNA"
     tRNA            complement(11804..11870)
                     /gene="trnV(uac)"
                     /product="tRNA-Val"
     gene            complement(11804..11870)
                     /gene="trnV(uac)"
     tRNA            complement(11873..11939)
                     /gene="trnG(ucc)"
                     /product="tRNA-Gly"
     gene            complement(11873..11939)
                     /gene="trnG(ucc)"
     tRNA            complement(11940..12007)
                     /gene="trnT(ugu)"
                     /product="tRNA-Thr"
     gene            complement(11940..12007)
                     /gene="trnT(ugu)"
     rRNA            complement(12006..12895)
                     /gene="s-rRNA"
                     /product="12S ribosomal RNA"
     gene            complement(12006..12895)
                     /gene="s-rRNA"
     tRNA            12958..13027
                     /gene="trnS(gcu)"
                     /product="tRNA-Ser"
     gene            12958..13027
                     /gene="trnS(gcu)"
     CDS             13028..14095
                     /gene="ND2"
                     /note="TAA stop codon is completed by the addition of 3'
                     Aresidues to the mRNA"
                     /codon_start=1
                     /transl_table=5
                     /product="NADH dehydrogenase subunit 2"
                     /translation="MFSSLPFVFLFFMVMFFGTMFSISSAHWLGIWAGLEINLIGFLP
                     ILVYQKSMLESESAVKYFIIQALGSSFLVFGSLSGYSLTFSWESLTENLVSLSIGSLM
                     LSLGLLMKMGIFPFHFWFPSVMAGLSWLSCLLLATWQKVAPIFLTIMILDAKLVYSLF
                     LLLCLLSAGSSLIGGIGGMNQTQIRSLLAYSSIGHMGWILYGSCFSEISMKIYFSIYV
                     LISSCVFLSLWNLDSNNMKSLASLGKSSSNSIFSFMIMLLSLGGLPPFLGFISKWTVI
                     NGSMNASPWGILFFIIMGSLMSLFYYLSLFFSEVLALKLSFVNSFSLSKWELKSYSTL
                     ILLINLAGGIFLT"
     gene            13028..14095
                     /gene="ND2"
     tRNA            14095..14163
                     /gene="trnD(guc)"
                     /product="tRNA-Asp"
     gene            14095..14163
                     /gene="trnD(guc)"
     CDS             14168..14329
                     /gene="ATP8"
                     /codon_start=1
                     /transl_table=5
                     /product="ATP synthase F0 subunit 8"
                     /translation="MPQLSPLNWTFLFLLFWFIIFLTFALIWWQKSLYYKASKSSSNS
                     KPIENKWGW"
     gene            14168..14329
                     /gene="ATP8"
     CDS             14343..15038
                     /gene="ATP6"
                     /codon_start=1
                     /transl_table=5
                     /product="ATP synthase F0 subunit 6"
                     /translation="MLVDIFSSFDDHNQVFMSMYGLIWALSLCLVLLFGAGFWVSNSR
                     WVEVIFLFKETISSQVFRSFGINLGGFMSVISGLFMFLIFMNLAGLIPYVFSSTSHLA
                     VSFSLGFPLWLSLIISGAMFLPSSTIAALLPMGAPAALNPFLVLIETVSIMARPITLS
                     VRLMANMSAGHIVLTLIGNYLTASVFCFPSSSMFVLLTIQILYTIFEFGISVIQAYIF
                     CLLITLYSDEHPH"
     gene            14343..15038
                     /gene="ATP6"
     tRNA            15046..15114
                     /gene="trnI(gau)"
                     /product="tRNA-Ile"
     gene            15046..15114
                     /gene="trnI(gau)"
     CDS             15116..15469
                     /gene="ND3"
                     /codon_start=1
                     /transl_table=5
                     /product="NADH dehydrogenase subunit 3"
                     /translation="MSSTFFSSLIAIFLSSIVMLLGWLVAKRTISDREKNSPFECGFD
                     PMKSARLPFSLRFFLLAIIFLIFDVEIVLLFPILVSMSNNFDLYLTIGTFSFLIILII
                     GLFHEWNEGSLSWAQ"
     gene            15116..15469
                     /gene="ND3"
ORIGIN      
        1 atgcgttgat ttttttctac aaaccataaa gatattggta cactttatat tctatttgga
       61 atatgatctg gattagtcgg aactgctttg agccttttaa ttcgtgcaga attaggacaa
      121 ccaggagctt tactaggaga cgatcaatta tataatgtaa ttgttacggc tcatgctttc
      181 gttataattt tttttctagt tatgcctata ataattggag gttttggcaa ttgattaatt
      241 cctttaatac ttggagcacc agatatggct ttcccacgtt taaataatat aagcttttgg
      301 cttctacccc cagcactatt actcttactt tcttctgcgg ctgtcgaaag gggcgcagga
      361 acagggtgaa ctgtttaccc ccctctatca gggaatcttg ctcatgccgg gggctctgta
      421 gatttggcta ttttttcgct ccatttagca ggtgcttcct ccattttagg tgccgtaaat
      481 tttattacaa ccatcatcaa tatacggtga cgtggaatac aatttgaacg acttccttta
      541 tttgtttggt ctgtaaaaat cactgccatt cttctcttgc tttccctgcc cgttttagca
      601 ggagccatta ccatgttatt aacagaccga aattttaata cggctttttt tgatccggct
      661 ggcggcgggg atcctattct ttaccagcat cttttctgat tttttggaca cccagaagta
      721 tatattttaa ttcttcctgg atttgggata atttctcaca ttgttagtca ttattcttca
      781 aaaaaagaga cttttgggac cttaggaata atttatgcta tgctggcaat cggtgtttta
      841 ggttttattg tttgagcaca tcacatgttt acagtgggta tagatgttga cacgcgggca
      901 tattttacag ctgccactat aattattgct gtaccaacag ggattaaagt atttagatga
      961 cttgcaacca ttcatggcgc gaaaattaaa tacgaaactc ctatgctttg ggccctagga
     1021 tttatttttt tatttacagt tggaggccta actggtattg ttctttcaaa ttcctcttta
     1081 gatattatat tacacgacac atattatgtg gtagctcatt ttcattatgt tttatcaata
     1141 ggagcagtct ttgcactatt tggcgcattt aactactgat tccccctact taggggtgtt
     1201 actttacacc ctcgatggac aaaagcacac ttttatatta tatttatcgg tgtaaacgta
     1261 acctttttcc cacaacattt tttaggccta agtggtatac cacgacgata ttcagattac
     1321 cctgactgtt ataccaaatg aaacgtaatc tcttctatag gttctataat ttcattcgtt
     1381 gctgttctct attttatagt aatcgtgtga gaggctttag tttctcaacg aagtgtagtt
     1441 tgaagtatac acttaagaac tgcgctagaa tgagataaca tcctcccggc cgatttccac
     1501 aatgcccctg aaacaggagc tttagttagg taacatatta taacatattt attaagatat
     1561 gagcttttga ggtcaattgg gattccaaga tgctgcttcc cctcttatag aggaattaat
     1621 tttctttcac gatcatgcta taataattct agtaataatt attagccttg ttggttatgc
     1681 tgcgctatct ttgatattaa ataaactaac atgccgttct cttgtagaag gccaagaaat
     1741 tgaaaccatt tgaactattc tcccagccgt tattctaatt tttctagctc tgccttcttt
     1801 acgtttatta tatttgttag atgaggtagg agactgcagt ctaacgctaa agagaattgg
     1861 tcatcaatga tattgaagct acgaatactc tgatttttta aatattgaat ttgactctta
     1921 tataatcccg actgatgaat taaataatgg tgactttcgt ttactggaag tagatcatcg
     1981 ggtagtaatt ccaactgaaa ctgatattcg cgtacttgtt acttcagccg acgtaatcca
     2041 ctcttgagct gttccctcat taggggttaa agcggatgct gtgccaggac gcctaaatca
     2101 actcagcttt tttgtcaagc accccgggat tttttatgga caatgctctg aaatttgtgg
     2161 tgccaatcac tcttttatgc ctattgtttt ggaagctatc ccccttaaaa actttataga
     2221 ctgaatcgta catgtctcta cttaaatttt attaaacaac ctacgttttt gctgtttccc
     2281 ctggggggat tttgtcttga aaacaaactg gaagtgttca aatcacttaa tagcttactt
     2341 acactttagt agcggtgttt gcgcacgagg aattttgatt tcctatgaag gagccataaa
     2401 acttctctat taaacactat attgtgtaca cataattatt aagatatggg accattttta
     2461 gtactcgtta gatttgtaag ttttttaatg gcattgcttt ctcttgcttt tcggtataag
     2521 catttattaa atgtgctcct aagcttagaa gctctaacta taagtatttt tattttactc
     2581 ttctcacttt tcagtaccac aattagcggc gaagccgcct taattttcat tactttaggt
     2641 gtttgtgaag ctaggcttgg actaagtgtg ttggtatcaa taatccgagc acgaggaaat
     2701 gactacgtat ccagattctc tacacaaaaa tgctaagatt agccttgata gctttagctt
     2761 tgtttttcat tggaaacaaa aaagtgaact gacacataaa aatatgaggt cttacagtca
     2821 cttctttatt atctttttta cagctgtatc aaagatcatg aaccttccag ctaagaaaca
     2881 gctttttttt attggactca atatcctcta ctcttatctc cctaactttt tgaatttccc
     2941 taataataat aatagccagt caatcatctg tcaaagttag taaaaataag cccaatatct
     3001 tctttttagt ccttctttct ttaaacctag ttttaatttt gacattcctt ttaagaaaca
     3061 tattatcttt ttattttata tttgaggcat cccttattcc cacccttctt ttaattttag
     3121 gatgggggta ccaacctgaa cgactacaag ccgggatata tataatgatt tatactgtag
     3181 cggcctcttt acctttatta ttaactattt tatgggccag tagccaatta aaatcaacaa
     3241 acatattatt ttctagaatg cttcgtatag ttttagactt atcaccatga tcttgaaatt
     3301 ttttagcatt tttaattttt gctgcatttt tagtaaagct tcctatattt tctatgcatc
     3361 tttggttgcc taaagcacat gtagaagccc cagtagccgg atctatagtc ttagctgccg
     3421 ttttattaaa gctaggaggt tacggaattc tccgttcaca tcaatttttc aattttaata
     3481 tttgttctag ctcaattttt ttgctctctt tggggctatg aggaggtata atgacagcaa
     3541 tcgtttgttt tcgacaaatt gatttaaaat ctcttatcgc ttactcctcc attggccaca
     3601 tgtcacttat acttgcaggt gctttttcta atacttcctg aggatgggga ggagccttaa
     3661 ccctaatatt agctcacgga ttttgctctt ctgctctttt tagtttagca aattatcttt
     3721 acgaaaaaag acacacacgt agtttattca tatcaaaagg aatgcttatg cttttaccaa
     3781 tactttcaat atgatgattc cttttttgtg ttctaaatat ggcagcaccg ccaagcatca
     3841 atcttatggg ggaaattata gttttccctt ctattatatt cagatcaaaa tactttattt
     3901 ttcccttagc cataataaga tttttagcag cattatataa tatatatctt tatacttgca
     3961 gccagcacgg aggattccct aaattcataa aaccttttaa tcagagaaat cctacaagat
     4021 ttacgttatt atttttgcat tgaatccctg ctaactttct tatcctcaag cccgagcttg
     4081 tttttctctg gtattaattt aactaagttt taataaaata tttaattttg ttaagttagt
     4141 ttaattcaaa acattagctt gtggcgctaa aaatgaaaat cagttttact tagccatgtt
     4201 taaaagatta aaatcttcgt caattagatc tttatttctt ctaacttata gtttactaat
     4261 ctttccggcg actatctttt ttataaaaaa agatatttcg attctctatg aatttagctt
     4321 gctagaagta agttcttgtt atataacagc catatttatt cttgaccctt taggtctgag
     4381 gtttagcaat gtcgtttgtc tcatttctgg gtctgtaatg gttttttctt ccaggtatat
     4441 agcccatgat ccttttttaa aacgatttac ctgactagtt atactctttg ttctatctat
     4501 aaacctttta gtttttattc caagactgcc agctcttttg ttagggtggg atggattagg
     4561 gattgtatca tttgcacttg ttatttatta ccaaaattct aaatccttaa gagccggaat
     4621 actaactatt cttgcgaatc gaattggcga tgttataatt ttactttcta tcgggattat
     4681 agttcttact ggttactgaa gaattctcat aacttgaaat tctagtttat cttcttgaat
     4741 ggctgtttgt attttaattg caggaataac aaaaagtgca caaatcccat tctcggcctg
     4801 gcttcccgct gctatggcag cgcccactcc tgtttcagca ttagtacatt cctctactct
     4861 tgtaacagct ggtgtctttc tttttatccg attttaccct tctttatcag catgagattt
     4921 ttttaagcct agcctcctct ttatctctgt attaacttta ttaatagcag gaattagtgc
     4981 caactatgaa aatgacttaa aaaaaattat tgccctatct accttaagac aattaggtgt
     5041 aataatgata gcgttagcta taggatctat acacttagca ctatttcatt tatacaccca
     5101 tgctttattt aaagcactat tatttctctg tgcaggcgct ataattcacg gcaggctaaa
     5161 taatcaagat atccgctata caggacttat atataagcat ttgccactta ctattacttg
     5221 tataaatatt gctaaccttt ctttatgtgg tgcccctttt cttagaggat tttactctaa
     5281 agatctaatt cttgagctct cactagccgc ccctactagt ttttttataa ttttattaat
     5341 ctttttagcc acagggataa cctccgcata ttctctccgc ctctctttct ccttactatg
     5401 gggacctata caaggagcgc cactccacgc aaaaaaagaa agtgatttct acattaattt
     5461 ttcaacaata atcttaagta cttgcgcaat cttaggggga gccttctttc aagcaatatt
     5521 tatacctttt aaccctactc ctttctttct tccaacatcg cttaaaagat taaccatatt
     5581 aattattctt gtcgggctac tcttggccct ccatatttga aaaactgact tttccttaaa
     5641 agctataaat aaaaaaaaaa tttttttaac aactatatga ttactcagac atctctccgc
     5701 acagcctata actaaatttt caatactctc tagaacctat gccctaaagt ctattgatca
     5761 aggatgactt gaaatccttg ggggccaagg aactttttca gttacagcta aattaagaaa
     5821 agaaaatcag agctttcaag ttagtctttt cacatttttt attttaatta ttttagctgc
     5881 agcattactg cttttatctt tcactatagc ttaacacttt aatagcttac ttaagagcat
     5941 ggcgctgaag atgccaagga gacagtgctg tcttaaagta cgtgtgacaa attacaccac
     6001 catttcgcca atacacgata cacacatgta tctttcttct ctctcccccc atatatatat
     6061 atatatatat atgtatctat atatatctct gtgtgtatat acaatgaaag aaggtaatac
     6121 ctggcttata aggatatcaa ctcgctgcgg acctgcccga ttcccaagtt tgcaacttga
     6181 tgttttatat ataaactata acgagaaaat acagaggagg gcttacctcc aagatacggg
     6241 ccgaaaccga acgcaataat tcgcttcctg tacaaatttg ttatatttct cagtggctga
     6301 gaagcaaaaa tgcttattat ttgaatgcaa atcaattctt tttaattaaa gtacttagcc
     6361 gactacaaaa ctaaatttaa atgagtaatt tgttccacta caatacccta attaacagct
     6421 aggtgccgct attttggctt tcacttaatt agtcaagact tgggcttaat aacccatttc
     6481 aggctttgaa ggcctagagt tttgattaac ttaaagtctt tttaattatt tctagtggaa
     6541 taaaccaccc ctttagaatg aaaatctaac gtgcaggaaa caccctagaa acggttctct
     6601 gagagtattg gtctcgtaaa tagatctaca gtctatcgcc ttattcctcg gccatcaaag
     6661 gtaagttctt aggggccgac tgtaatgggc catttttaga ttaaaaatct aacacttatg
     6721 ttcagtcacc tatgagtaaa aataattatt tataaaaatc taattatata cacgtatata
     6781 tttacaaatt agtaagagga aattaacacc ctcatcaata aatagataaa tatagaaata
     6841 gccatacgac gtcaacaaaa tgtcaatatc atgcagcagc ttcaaaccca aaatgatgtc
     6901 ctgttgaaaa atgttgaaat caaacacgtg ctaaacaaat tgtgagaaaa gttctcccaa
     6961 ttaggacatg aaggccgtgg aatcctgtgg caacaaaaaa agtagacccg taagcgccat
     7021 ctgcaatagt aaaagatgct tcgtgatatt ccccagcttg taaaaaagta aaataaatac
     7081 ccaaagtaac tgtggcaatt aatccctgaa ggcccctaag tcgatctccc tctattaatc
     7141 tgtgatgggc tcaagttaca gtcactcctg aggctaagag aaccccagta tttaacaacg
     7201 gaacttcaaa tggatttaga gggataattc cggctggcgg ccagcaagaa cctaactctg
     7261 ttgaaggagc taagctcctg tgaaaatatg ctcagaagaa agcaaagaaa aaacaaattt
     7321 cagatacaat gaagagaact attcctcatc gcagaccctt agaaacttga atggtgtgga
     7381 atccttggaa ggtggcttct cgaataacat ctcgccatca ctgaagtatt gttaaagaga
     7441 tcaaaaaaag ccctaaagct aaagttaaat aagatccacc atgaaatcaa ctggctaaac
     7501 ctaaagttaa aaaaagtgct cctattgatc ctgttaaggg tcaaggacta aattcaacca
     7561 aatggaacgg atttcgtctc ataaattgta agagaacaaa tgttcatttt tgggttatga
     7621 gcccaatagc ttagctatta gcttatctta cacctgaata ctaaaaatct aataatttat
     7681 ctcagctcat ctgtataaaa ggtgctaaaa taaaatacat aaaataaaga agagtaaatc
     7741 cttgcccgat ttgctcatac ggggcttcta ctgggcaggc cccaattcaa gttaaaattg
     7801 aaaagaggcc aataaaacct cagaataaaa tttggtttaa aaaataaaag gccattgagc
     7861 gaaatttacc catgtggatg aaaggaagaa taaataaaat agcaatagag gcaactaaac
     7921 caactacacc acctagttta ttaggaattg atcgtaaaat tgcgtaggca aataagaagt
     7981 atcattcagg ctgaatgtgg actggtgtta caaggggatt agcaggaata aaattttcag
     8041 gatcagtaag taactggggg ctaaataaaa ctaagaatct taacataata aaaagagcaa
     8101 caaacccgac aaggtcttta tagctgtaat atgaatgaaa tgggactttt tctccgtcac
     8161 tatttaatcc tagtggatta ttagagccag tctcatgaag aaaaagtaaa tggagagccc
     8221 ttattgctga gataataaaa ggaagtaaga aatgaatact ataaaatcgc gtaagtgtag
     8281 cattatcaac ggcaaaacct cctcataccc attctactaa tatttttcca acataaggaa
     8341 cagcagaaag tagatttgta ataaccgttg ctccccagaa agacatttga cctcaaggaa
     8401 ggacataccc taaaaaggca gtggctatag taagaaaaag aagaattaca ccaatatttc
     8461 aagtgtgttg ataaaaataa gacccatagt atattccacg accaatatgg aggtataaac
     8521 aaataaaaaa tcaagaggca ccgtttgcat ggagagctcg gagaagccag ccgtaagaga
     8581 cgtcacggtt gatatggata acggatctaa aagctaaatc agtgtgtgct gtgtaatgca
     8641 tggcaagaaa taaccctgtt aagatttgga taattaaaca taggccaaga agagacccaa
     8701 aatttcatca gatagataag ttagaaggag ctggtaaatc cactaatgca ccattagcta
     8761 tttttagtac gggatgagtt tttcggatag gtgttcgcat atatagtttt atagggtcgt
     8821 aatattctat gtcggtaata gcaaattttt accaccacaa caaggttgat aagcaaaata
     8881 acacctagac caaccaaaat tgaaattaaa gacggagaag ccagctcaga tcccaagatc
     8941 tttattcttc ttattaactc tcgttggccc actaaaaaag ataaattatt tgtatctaaa
     9001 aaagcagaat taaataccac gacagggact aatgcctgtg tgccaaggag aaataaaaaa
     9061 ggccctatac cgctaaaaag agtgttgggg gatagtgctg ctacataagc aaatattact
     9121 aaaagtcctc caacataaat taaaaataaa atataagcat accacgatga tagatgtatc
     9181 gcaattaaga cgcataaaaa tatagttgaa aatatgatag atagccctaa tcttaaaggc
     9241 tgagctatta aaggaaacaa aaaaactcta caaagcgcta aacttaaaat aattcttgtc
     9301 ctcattatca aagcacagca aaatagctga tctctaactt ccaatgttag cattttaata
     9361 aactatgctt tgctatctag aaataaatat aaacatagaa attaataaaa gaaaagccag
     9421 tgcggcaggc aaaaatcctt ttcatgtaag tcttattaat aaatcatatc gaaaacgagg
     9481 gtaactggcc cggactcaaa taaacaaaaa agcaaataaa gaaattttta taacgagaat
     9541 taaatcatta ctaaaaaaaa ctatttgatt acccccaaaa aataaaacag cagagaaaag
     9601 ccccataatt agaatgtttg catactcagc cagaaaaatt aaagcgaacc ccgcacttcc
     9661 atactcgata ttaaatccag aaaccagctc agattcacct tcagcaaaat caaaaggagc
     9721 acgatttgtc tctgcaatac aggtcacaaa ccataaaagt gcggcaggcg ccattaaaaa
     9781 acataatcac acatactcct ggtcttcaat aatttcaata aagttaaatg tcctagctaa
     9841 gaataaagga aaaagtagaa ttaaagctat actaatttcg tatgaaattg tttgtgcaat
     9901 agcacgaaga cttccaagta aagcatattt tgaatttgat gctcaccctg ctaataatgt
     9961 gccataaaca tttaatgatg aaatacatag aaaaaataaa atacctcatt taaaataata
    10021 agtagaaaaa gcgctcggat aaagctgtca aagcaataac gctaaaataa aactaaaaat
    10081 tggagcaacg aaatatggag aataattagc tatcgttggt ttagcaattt ctttagttaa
    10141 caattttgca gcatcagcaa ggggctgtgg tagtcctatt aagccaactt tattgggccc
    10201 cttacggatt tgtatatacc tcaaaccttt acgctctaat agtgtaaaga aagcaactgc
    10261 caaaagaaca caaatgtatg taaaaagaga tgtaattaat gacaggtaca ttataaaaaa
    10321 aagaactttc atcttcatat ctagagctta aacctagcgc actattttgc tatttttatt
    10381 aaattatata tgtatcaaat aaaggaattt cacctttggt agatgatcct aaatcaactg
    10441 cattaacttt gctaattcga tataaaattt attttactat tattttaatt cttagtaaaa
    10501 gcttacactt tctgagccga tcctttcgta ctaggtgcag ataaaaaatt gaggatagaa
    10561 actgacctgg cttacgccgg tctgaactca gatcatgtag aattttaatg gtcgaacaga
    10621 ccaacacctc gaagacttct gcatcttcag gacattctag tccaacatcg aggtcacaac
    10681 cccctctttc gattaggtct cttaagagag attatgctgt tatccctgcg gtaactaatt
    10741 cctttaatcg ttatactatc ggatctaaac atgactgttt attgtcaaga agaagctttt
    10801 tttgttcctt agtcgcccca actaaaaagc ttgatagaaa atttatttaa aagtatatta
    10861 aacttctacg gcatctttta agctcgacag ggtcttcttg tccttcaata aaatttaggc
    10921 ctcttcacct aaaggttaag ttcttgaaaa taaaaaggag acagtattgc tttcgtcaaa
    10981 ccattcatac tagccttcaa ttataaggca aatgattatg ctacctttgc acggtcagag
    11041 taccgcggcc gttgaaaaat tcactgggca ggctcgactc ttcatattta tataagcaaa
    11101 gagccatgtt tttgataaac aggcgaagca actaaacttg ccgaattcct tctaatcaat
    11161 taattttcct aaaaaatttt tttgaagaaa atatatgtaa atttctttat aattaggttt
    11221 ttaatactca ttctagcata ggcataaaac ttatttcagt taaagctttt atctccgtaa
    11281 gaagttagat taaaatatat ttatttttag ggttaaaact actattttat aacaaacttt
    11341 ttaaggtggc taattttaag cctacatagc aattttaatt aaaaaaatct taactttttt
    11401 ttgagcttat cctcaaaaaa attaatgaaa aagggacatc tataataatt aatattataa
    11461 gttaaacttt tcctcgacac ttttatatct ttccgaagaa actagctatc actagtgcgg
    11521 atgaaatttc atctctattc ttttttatta cttaaatttt gctacattta gagttaaaag
    11581 actaacaacc taaaaaaaat agctcactag ttttcgagaa ggcagagctc tgattttttc
    11641 ttgctagatc gtgatacaaa aagtacgtta caataactac ttttttaagt tgactatttt
    11701 cccctgcggt actttttagg attaatttgc attttctttc tcctttacta agctttttga
    11761 tgtttcagta gtatataaat ttttaataaa atgtgttgac gacttaagac aacttatact
    11821 aaagtatcat ttcagtgtaa acgaaataca ttaaattatg ctatatctta tttatctctt
    11881 ttaagttata cctaatcttt ctgcttggaa agcagccgca ctaatcatac tcaagagata
    11941 gcaaaagaaa taaaatattt aacctttggt ttacaagacc aacactctta tttgagctac
    12001 attttgctca gcaaggggca acttccatta cccctactgt gttacgactt atctcatttt
    12061 tcaacgagag cgacgggcga tgtgtgcacg cttcagagct aaattcagaa aatttctatt
    12121 ataatattct tacttttaag tcctccttca agttaaaatt acattctttc tccgtaatta
    12181 ttatttttaa ttgtaaccca ttctcacctt tttataagct gcaccttgat ctgacgtgaa
    12241 agctcatata cggctttatt gctaactttt tatattttta aaagttacct gacgacgacg
    12301 gtatacaaac tgacaacaaa aaaggagagg tataacgcgg actgtcgatt acgaaacagg
    12361 ttcccctaag aagtctaaag caccgccaag tcctttgagt tttaaatata agttcatagt
    12421 actctggtag agcatatcaa tttacgctta gaaataatgg ggtatctaat cccagtttcc
    12481 cttctaagtt tcgcagcttc agttattata ttgtaatact tggcataaaa acgcttgact
    12541 gaattttacc tctaataaca ttttctaaat gacaatttct taacaacacc taactgcctt
    12601 tattacctag aaataacaac ttgactccta ggtgtaaccg cggttgctgg cacctagttt
    12661 accaaaccta aaatgactag actaaagcat acttacgcat aacttaatta attattcaac
    12721 actggtgtta atgggacttt caaaacatta tattactaat aatattttaa gcaacaattt
    12781 aacaaaaggg gataaaaccc caataataaa cttatatact gtctcaccgc tttcgaaaaa
    12841 aaccatgtgt aatcgcttgt caccgttgtt atcttggatc agaaccaagt cttttattaa
    12901 aagactattg ctagtttttt ttacaaaaaa atatataaca acaacttttc tttaaaaaga
    12961 aagaaaaaaa atttaaaaca gggctgctaa ctttgttttg ggtacttaaa attgtaccct
    13021 ctttcttatg ttttctaggc taccttttgt atttttattt tttatagtta tattctttgg
    13081 gacaatattt tctatttctt ccgctcattg gctggggatt tgagccggtc ttgagattaa
    13141 tttaattggt tttctcccaa tcttagttta ccagaaaagt atacttgaaa gagagtcagc
    13201 tgtaaaatat tttattatcc aagctttagg atccagtttt ttagtttttg gtagactttc
    13261 tggttacagc ttaacttttt catgggaatc cctaacagaa aatcttgtta gcctttctat
    13321 cggcaggtta atattaagcc ttggcttatt aataaaaata ggaatttttc cttttcattt
    13381 ttgatttcca agagtaatag ctggattgtc ttgactttca tgcttacttt tagctacttg
    13441 acaaaaagtg gccccaatct ttcttacaat tataatttta gacgcaaaat tagtatacag
    13501 gctctttcta cttttatgcc ttctaagcgc tggttctagt ttaatcggcg gtatcggagg
    13561 cataaatcag acacaaatcc gctctctttt agcatattcc tctattggtc acatagggtg
    13621 aattctttac ggtagatgtt ttagcgaaat tagaataaaa atttatttta gtatttatgt
    13681 actaatttct agttgtgttt ttttaagatt atgaaaccta gattcaaata atataaaaag
    13741 attggcctct ctaggaaaaa gatcatcaaa cagaattttt agttttatga ttatgctgtt
    13801 atcccttggg ggcttgcccc cctttcttgg cttcatttct aagtgaactg taattaacgg
    13861 atctatgaac gcaagtcctt gaggaatttt attttttatt attatagggt ctcttataag
    13921 tcttttttat tatcttagat tatttttttc agaggttctt gctttaaaat taagtttcgt
    13981 taattccttt agcttaagaa aatgggaatt aaaaagctat agaactttga ttctattaat
    14041 taacttagct ggcggtattt ttcttacttt atttttgttt ataaatttta tttaagaaag
    14101 ttagttaaaa cataacataa ggttgtcagc cttgtattac tggcctaaat ttagtacttt
    14161 ctagcccatg ccacaattat cccccttaaa ttgaactttt ctttttttac tattttgatt
    14221 tattattttt ctaacttttg cgttaatttg atgacaaaaa aggctgtatt ataaagcctc
    14281 taaatcttct agaaattcta agcccattga aaataaatga ggctgataac taattaaaaa
    14341 gaatgcttgt tgacattttc tcttccttcg acgaccacaa tcaagttttt atatctatgt
    14401 acggattaat ttgggcccta tccttatgtc ttgtcctttt gtttggtgct ggtttctgag
    14461 tcagcaactc ccgttgagtt gaggttattt ttttatttaa agaaacaatc agatctcaag
    14521 tttttcgttc tttcgggatt aacttaggag gctttataag agtaatttca ggtcttttca
    14581 tatttcttat ttttataaac ctcgctggac taattcctta cgtgtttaga tcaactagac
    14641 atttagccgt ctctttttct ctaggctttc cgctatggct ttccttaatt atttctggcg
    14701 ctatgttttt gcctagatct acaatcgcag cattacttcc tataggagcg cctgccgcgc
    14761 ttaatccgtt tttagtttta attgaaacag taagtattat agctcgccct attaccctat
    14821 ctgtccggct tatagctaat ataagtgctg ggcatatcgt tttaactttg atcggtaatt
    14881 atttaacagc tagagttttt tgtttcccat cttctagtat atttgtttta ctaacaatcc
    14941 aaattctcta cacaattttt gaatttggta ttagtgtaat tcaagcctat attttctgct
    15001 tattaattac tttatactcc gatgagcatc cacattagaa gtaatagtat tacgccgggt
    15061 tgaacggaaa tcattgatgt tgattaatac ggggattaaa tacctctaat actacatgtc
    15121 aagaactttt tttagaagcc ttattgctat ttttttatct tcaatcgtaa tattgctagg
    15181 gtgactagtg gctaagcgga ccattagtga tcgagaaaaa aattctccat tcgagtgcgg
    15241 gtttgaccct atgaaatctg cacggctacc tttttcattg cggtttttcc ttcttgctat
    15301 tatttttcta atttttgatg tcgaaattgt tcttttattt ccgattttag taagaataag
    15361 aaataatttt gatttatacc taactattgg aacttttagt tttttaatta ttttaattat
    15421 tggactcttt catgaatgaa atgaaggctc tctttcatga gctcaataaa tttt
//
LOCUS       SEM-A1        15660 bp    DNA     linear   UNK 16-OCT-2025
DEFINITION  topology=linear.
ACCESSION   SEM-A1
KEYWORDS    .
SOURCE      Hua textrix
  ORGANISM  Hua textrix.
REFERENCE   1  (bases 1 to 15660)
FEATURES             Location/Qualifiers
     source          complement(1..15660)
                     /organism="Hua textrix"
                     /organelle="mitochondrion"
                     /mol_type="genomic DNA"
     CDS             1..1533
                     /gene="COX1"
                     /codon_start=1
                     /transl_table=5
                     /product="cytochrome c oxidase subunit I"
                     /translation="MRWLFSTNHKDIGTLYILFGMWSGLVGTALSLLIRAELGQPGAL
                     LGDDQLYNVIVTAHAFVMIFFLVMPMMIGGFGNWLIPLMLGAPDMAFPRLNNMSFWLL
                     PPALLLLLSSAAVESGVGTGWTVYPPLSSNLAHAGGSVDLAIFSLHLAGASSILGAVN
                     FITTIINMRWRGMQFERLPLFVWSVKITAILLLLSLPVLAGAITMLLTDRNFNTAFFD
                     PAGGGDPILYQHLFWFFGHPEVYILILPGFGMISHIVSHYSSKKETFGTLGMIYAMLA
                     IGVLGFIVWAHHMFTVGMDVDTRAYFTAATMIIAVPTGIKVFSWLATIHGAKIKYEAP
                     MLWALGFIFLFTVGGLTGIVLSNSSLDIMLHDTYYVVAHFHYVLSMGAVFALFGAFNY
                     WFPLLTGVTLHSRWTKAHFYIMFIGVNVTFFPQHFLGLSGMPRRYSDYPDCYTKWNVI
                     SSMGSMISFVAVLYFMVIVWEALVSQRNVVWSMHLSTALEWDNILPADFHNAPETGAL
                     VS"
     gene            1..1533
                     /gene="COX1"
     CDS             1566..2255
                     /gene="COX2"
                     /codon_start=1
                     /transl_table=5
                     /product="cytochrome c oxidase subunit II"
                     /translation="MSFWGQLGFQDAASPLMEELIFFHDHAMMILVMIISLVGYAALS
                     LMLNKLSCRSLVEGQEIETVWTILPAIILVFLALPSLRLLYLLDEVGDCSLTLKSIGH
                     QWYWSYEYSDFLNIEFDSYMIPTNELSNGDFRLLEVDHRVVLPTNTDIRVLVTSADVI
                     HSWAIPSLGVKADAVPGRLNQLSFFIKHPGVFYGQCSEICGANHSFMPIVMEAIPLKN
                     FMNWVISASAK"
     gene            1566..2255
                     /gene="COX2"
     tRNA            2275..2341
                     /gene="trnS(uga)"
                     /product="tRNA-Ser"
     gene            2275..2341
                     /gene="trnS(uga)"
     tRNA            2352..2419
                     /gene="trnQ(uug)"
                     /product="tRNA-Gln"
     gene            2352..2419
                     /gene="trnQ(uug)"
     CDS             2444..2734
                     /gene="ND4L"
                     /codon_start=1
                     /transl_table=5
                     /product="NADH dehydrogenase subunit 4L"
                     /translation="MGPFLVLVSLVGFLMALLSLAFRYKHLLSVLLSLEALTMNIFIL
                     LFSFFKTTISGEAALIFITLGACEASLGLSVLVLMIRARGNDYVSSFSTQKC"
     gene            2444..2734
                     /gene="ND4L"
     CDS             2728..4095
                     /gene="ND4"
                     /codon_start=1
                     /transl_table=5
                     /product="NADH dehydrogenase subunit 4"
                     /translation="MLSLALMALGLFFISSKKIAWYMKMWGLALTSLLSLLQLYQSLW
                     TFQLSNSFFLLDSMASALISLTFWISLMMVLASQASIKINNNKPYTFFMVLLSLNLIL
                     VLTFLSSSMLSFYFMFEASLIPTLFLILSWGYQPERLQAGMYMMIYTVAASLPLLLTI
                     LWASSQLKSTNMLFSSMLHTSFSLPSWSWNFLTFLIFTAFLVKLPMFSIHLWLPKAHV
                     EAPVAGSMVLAAILLKLGGYGILRSHQFFNFNTQSSSIFLLSLGLWGGMLTAVVCFRQ
                     IDLKSLIAYSSIGHMSLMLAGAFSNTSWGWGGSLTLMLAHGFCSSALFSLANYLYEKS
                     HTRSLFISKGMLMLLPMLSMWWFLFCILNMAAPPSINLMGEIMIFPSVMFSSKYLIFP
                     LAMMSFLTALYSMYLYTCSQHGGSPKFMKPFNQSNPTSFTLLFLHWIPVNFLVFKPEL
                     VFLWY"
     gene            2728..4095
                     /gene="ND4"
     tRNA            4129..4194
                     /gene="trnH(gug)"
                     /product="tRNA-His"
     gene            4129..4194
                     /gene="trnH(gug)"
     CDS             4195..5913
                     /gene="ND5"
                     /codon_start=1
                     /transl_table=5
                     /product="NADH dehydrogenase subunit 5"
                     /translation="MFSKLKASSISSLFLLAYSSLIFPVTLFFMSKDLSILYEFSLVE
                     VSSCYMTIMFILDPLGLSFSNIVCLISGSVMAFSSSYMSHDPFLKRFTWLVMLFVLSM
                     NLLIFIPSLPALLLGWDGLGIVSFALVIYYQNPKSLGAGMLTILANRIGDVMILLSIG
                     IMVLTGYWSVLMVWDFSLSSWLAFCILIAGMTKSAQIPFSAWLPAAMAAPTPVSALVH
                     SSTLVTAGVFLFIRFYPSLLMWDFFKPSLFFISVLTLLMAGIGANYENDLKKIIALST
                     LSQLGVMMMALAMGSMHLALFHLYTHALFKALLFLCAGAVIHGSLNNQDIRYMGLMYK
                     HLPFTISCMNIANLSLCGAPFLSGFYSKDLILELSLAAPTSSFMVLLIFLATGMTSAY
                     SLRLSFSSLWGPMQGNPLHMKKENDFYINFSTMTLSVCAILGGAFLQAVFMPFNPTPF
                     FLPTPLKNLTMLIILTGLILALHIWKADFSLKPMNKKSIFLTTMWMLSLLSAQPMTKL
                     SMICGTQIMKSVDQGWLEVVGGQGTLRVTTTLMKGNQSFQISLFTFFILVTLMAILLI
                     LSLVTV"
     gene            4195..5913
                     /gene="ND5"
     tRNA            5916..5983
                     /gene="trnF(gaa)"
                     /product="tRNA-Phe"
     gene            5916..5983
                     /gene="trnF(gaa)"
     tRNA            complement(6296..6357)
                     /gene="trnC(gca)"
                     /product="tRNA-Cys"
     gene            complement(6296..6357)
                     /gene="trnC(gca)"
     tRNA            complement(6359..6426)
                     /gene="trnR(ucg)"
                     /product="tRNA-Arg"
     gene            complement(6359..6426)
                     /gene="trnR(ucg)"
     tRNA            complement(6448..6515)
                     /gene="trnA(ugc)"
                     /product="tRNA-Ala"
     gene            complement(6448..6515)
                     /gene="trnA(ugc)"
     tRNA            complement(6536..6607)
                     /gene="trnN(guu)"
                     /product="tRNA-Asn"
     gene            complement(6536..6607)
                     /gene="trnN(guu)"
     tRNA            complement(6615..6682)
                     /gene="trnW(uca)"
                     /product="tRNA-Trp"
     gene            complement(6615..6682)
                     /gene="trnW(uca)"
     tRNA            complement(6692..6756)
                     /gene="trnE(uuc)"
                     /product="tRNA-Glu"
     gene            complement(6692..6756)
                     /gene="trnE(uuc)"
     tRNA            complement(6759..6825)
                     /gene="trnY(gua)"
                     /product="tRNA-Tyr"
     gene            complement(6759..6825)
                     /gene="trnY(gua)"
     tRNA            complement(6826..6894)
                     /gene="trnK(uuu)"
                     /product="tRNA-Lys"
     gene            complement(6826..6894)
                     /gene="trnK(uuu)"
     CDS             complement(6963..7742)
                     /gene="COX3"
                     /codon_start=1
                     /transl_table=5
                     /product="cytochrome c oxidase subunit III"
                     /translation="MSRNPFHLVEFSPWPLTGSMGALFLTLGLASWFHSGSHLTMVLG
                     LFLISLTMLQWWRDIIREATFQGFHTIQVSKGLRWGMILFIVSEVCFFFAFFWAYFHS
                     SLAPSTELGSCWPPAGIVPLNPFEVPLLNTGVLLASGVTVTWAHHSLMEGDRLSGLQG
                     LIATVMLGIYFTFLQAGEYHEASFTISDGAYGSTFFVATGFHGLHVLIGSTFLLVCLM
                     RVWFQHFSTGHHFGFEAAAWYWHFVDVVWLFLYLSIYWWGC"
     gene            complement(6963..7742)
                     /gene="COX3"
     tRNA            complement(7746..7815)
                     /gene="trnM(cau)"
                     /product="tRNA-Met"
     gene            complement(7746..7815)
                     /gene="trnM(cau)"
     CDS             complement(7824..8963)
                     /gene="CYTB"
                     /codon_start=1
                     /transl_table=5
                     /product="cytochrome b"
                     /translation="MRTPIRKIHPVLKMINGALVDLPAPSNLSSWWNFGSLLGLCLVI
                     QILTGLFLAMHYTGHVDLAFNSVIHISRDVSYGWLLRGLHANGASWFFICLYFHIGRG
                     VYYGSYLYQHTWNIGVILLFLTMATAFLGYVLPWGQMSFWGATVITNLLSAIPYVGKM
                     LVEWVWGGFAVDSATLTRFYSIHFLLPFIIAAMSALHLLFLHETGSNNPLGLNSDGEK
                     VPFHLYYSFKDLVGFVILFIMLSFLVLFSPLLLTDPENFIPANPLVTPVHIQPEWYFL
                     FAYAILRSIPNKLGGVIGLVASITILFILPFTHGGQFRSTAFYPLNQILFWCFIGIFS
                     ILTWIGACPVEAPYEQIGQMFTLLYFLYFILAPLMQMSWDKLLNF"
     gene            complement(7824..8963)
                     /gene="CYTB"
     CDS             complement(8917..9468)
                     /gene="ND6"
                     /codon_start=1
                     /transl_table=5
                     /product="NADH dehydrogenase subunit 6"
                     /translation="MSVSIILSLVLCSVFLFPLMAQPLSLGLSVMFSTMLMCVLVAVY
                     LSSWYGYILFLIYVGGLLVMFVYVAALSPNTLFGGMGPFLFLLCAQTLMPIMIFNFIF
                     LDTSDLSFLPGLRSEMSGMKTLGIQLVSPSLISTLVGLGVVLLINLIVVVKICYYQHG
                     TLRPYKTMYANSYSKNSPCIKNN"
     gene            complement(8917..9468)
                     /gene="ND6"
     tRNA            complement(9471..9536)
                     /gene="trnP(ugg)"
                     /product="tRNA-Pro"
     gene            complement(9471..9536)
                     /gene="trnP(ugg)"
     CDS             complement(9540..10478)
                     /gene="ND1"
                     /codon_start=1
                     /transl_table=5
                     /product="NADH dehydrogenase subunit 1"
                     /translation="MYLPLIASLFTYICVLLAVAFFTLLERKGLSYMQIRKGPNKVGL
                     MGLPQPLADAAKLLTKEIAKPTMANLSPYLAAPVFSFILALLLWQLYPTIFSTHYFKW
                     GILFFLCVSSLNVYGTLLAGWASNSKYALLGSLRAIAQTISYEISMALVLLFPLFLAG
                     TFNFAEIMEDQEYLWLCFLMAPAALLWFVTCVAETNRAPFDFAEGESELVSGFNIEYG
                     SAGFALIFLAEYANILVMGLFCAILFLGGSQMILFNNDLILIMKISLFAFLFIWVRAS
                     YPRFRYDLLMGLTWKSFLPAALALLLLISMSMFILT"
     gene            complement(9540..10478)
                     /gene="ND1"
     tRNA            complement(10479..10545)
                     /gene="trnL(uaa)"
                     /product="tRNA-Leu"
     gene            complement(10479..10545)
                     /gene="trnL(uaa)"
     tRNA            complement(10562..10631)
                     /gene="trnL(uag)"
                     /product="tRNA-Leu"
     gene            complement(10562..10631)
                     /gene="trnL(uag)"
     rRNA            complement(10632..11970)
                     /gene="l-rRNA"
                     /product="16S ribosomal RNA"
     gene            complement(10632..11970)
                     /gene="l-rRNA"
     tRNA            complement(11971..12039)
                     /gene="trnV(uac)"
                     /product="tRNA-Val"
     gene            complement(11971..12039)
                     /gene="trnV(uac)"
     tRNA            complement(12046..12114)
                     /gene="trnG(ucc)"
                     /product="tRNA-Gly"
     gene            complement(12046..12114)
                     /gene="trnG(ucc)"
     tRNA            complement(12116..12182)
                     /gene="trnT(ugu)"
                     /product="tRNA-Thr"
     gene            complement(12116..12182)
                     /gene="trnT(ugu)"
     rRNA            complement(12181..13072)
                     /gene="s-rRNA"
                     /product="12S ribosomal RNA"
     gene            complement(12181..13072)
                     /gene="s-rRNA"
     tRNA            13134..13201
                     /gene="trnS(gcu)"
                     /product="tRNA-Ser"
     gene            13134..13201
                     /gene="trnS(gcu)"
     CDS             13202..14269
                     /gene="ND2"
                     /codon_start=1
                     /transl_table=5
                     /product="NADH dehydrogenase subunit 2"
                     /translation="MFSKLPFTFLFFMIMFFGTMFSLSSCHWLGVWAGLEINLIGFLP
                     ILVHQKSMLESESGVKYFIVQALGSSFLVFGSLFGYSLTFSWESPMLNFTTMSIGGLV
                     LSLGLLLKMGVFPFHFWFPSVMAGLSWLSCLFLATWQKVAPVFLTLVILDAKLLYMFF
                     LLLCFLGAGSSLVGGLGGMNQTQIRALLAYSSIGHMGWILYAGCFSESGVKIYFGIYV
                     LISTCVFLSLWNLDSGNMKSLVSLGKNSSKSIFSLMVMLLSLGGLPPLLGFISKWTVI
                     SNSMAVSPWGILFFLIMGSLMSLFYYLSLFFSEFLILKLNFISSFNTGKWELSGYSSL
                     ILLINLTGGIFFILALLTNSS"
     gene            13202..14269
                     /gene="ND2"
     tRNA            14270..14338
                     /gene="trnD(guc)"
                     /product="tRNA-Asp"
     gene            14270..14338
                     /gene="trnD(guc)"
     CDS             14342..14503
                     /gene="ATP8"
                     /codon_start=1
                     /transl_table=5
                     /product="ATP synthase F0 subunit 8"
                     /translation="MPQLSPLNWTFLFLLFWFIIFLVFTLIWWQKGLYFKTSKSIKNS
                     KLIENKWGW"
     gene            14342..14503
                     /gene="ATP8"
     CDS             14513..15208
                     /gene="ATP6"
                     /codon_start=1
                     /transl_table=5
                     /product="ATP synthase F0 subunit 6"
                     /translation="MLVDIFSSFDDHNQVFMSMYGLVWALSLSFVLLFGAGFWVSNPR
                     WMEVIFLFKETITSQVFRSFGLNLGGFMSLISSLFMFIILMNLAGLIPYVFSSTSHLA
                     VSFSLGLPLWLSLIISGAVFSPSSAIAALLPMGAPSALNPFLVLIETVSIMARPITLS
                     VRLMANMSAGHIVLTLIGNYLTASVFLFPSSSMFILLMIQIFYTVFEFGIGVIQAYIF
                     CLLITLYSDEHSH"
     gene            14513..15208
                     /gene="ATP6"
     tRNA            15211..15282
                     /gene="trnI(gau)"
                     /product="tRNA-Ile"
     gene            15211..15282
                     /gene="trnI(gau)"
     CDS             15284..15637
                     /gene="ND3"
                     /codon_start=1
                     /transl_table=5
                     /product="NADH dehydrogenase subunit 3"
                     /translation="MLSTFFSSIIAIVLSSIVMLLGWVLAKRTTGDREKNSPFECGFD
                     PMKTARLPFSLRFFLLAIIFLIFDIEIVLLFPVLAKMSNGFDLYLVIGTFSFLVILIV
                     GLFHEWNEGSLSWAQ"
     gene            15284..15637
                     /gene="ND3"
ORIGIN      
        1 atgcgttgac ttttttccac gaatcataaa gacattggta cgctttatat tttatttggt
       61 atgtgatcgg ggttagttgg aactgcctta agtttgctaa ttcgtgcaga gttaggacaa
      121 ccgggagccc tacttgggga tgaccagcta tataatgtaa ttgttacagc tcatgctttt
      181 gtcataattt ttttcttagt tatgcctata ataattggag gatttggtaa ttgattaatt
      241 ccattaatgc tcggggcacc agacatagcc tttccgcgcc taaataatat aagtttttga
      301 cttctacccc cagcactact tcttttactt tcttctgcgg ccgttgagag tggtgttggg
      361 acaggatgaa ctgtttatcc gcccttatca agaaacctag cccatgctgg gggctctgtc
      421 gatctagcaa ttttttcgct tcatctcgca ggggcttctt ccattttggg cgctgtaaac
      481 tttattacaa ctattattaa tatacgatga cgcgggatgc agtttgagcg gcttccttta
      541 ttcgtctgat ctgtaaaaat cactgcaatc cttcttttac tttctttgcc cgttttagct
      601 ggcgccatca ctatgctact aacggatcga aatttcaata ccgccttttt tgaccctgca
      661 ggggggggag accctatcct ttatcaacat cttttctgat tttttggtca ccctgaagta
      721 tacattttaa ttcttcccgg gttcgggata atctctcata tcgtaagcca ctactcgtca
      781 aaaaaagaaa cttttgggac cttaggaatg atttatgcta tacttgcaat tggtgttttg
      841 ggttttattg tatgggcaca tcatatattt acagtcggta tggacgtaga tacacgggct
      901 tattttactg ctgctaccat aattattgct gtacccacag gaattaaggt gtttagatga
      961 cttgctacta ttcatggagc gaaaattaaa tatgaagctc ctatgctttg ggccttagga
     1021 tttatttttt tgtttactgt agggggcctt actggtattg ttctctcaaa ctcttctcta
     1081 gatattatac tacatgacac atattatgtg gtagcgcatt ttcactatgt actatcaata
     1141 ggtgcagttt ttgccttatt tggggccttt aattattgat tcccgctatt aactggtgtt
     1201 actttacatt ctcgatgaac aaaagcacat ttttatatta tatttattgg tgtaaacgta
     1261 accttttttc ctcagcattt tttaggttta agtggtatgc ctcggcggta ctcagattac
     1321 cccgattgct acactaaatg aaatgtaatt tcttctatgg gctctatgat ttcatttgtt
     1381 gctgttcttt attttatagt gattgtttga gaggccttag tttctcagcg aaatgtagtt
     1441 tgaagcatgc atttaagaac tgccttggaa tgagacaata ttctcccagc cgatttccat
     1501 aatgctcctg aaactggcgc attagttagg taatagtata ttatttatag tgtgtttatt
     1561 aagatatgag cttttgaggt caattagggt tccaagatgc tgcttctcca cttatagaag
     1621 aattaatttt ttttcatgat catgctataa taattttagt aataattatc agccttgtcg
     1681 gttacgctgc gctatcatta atattaaaca aattatcatg ccgttctctt gtagaaggcc
     1741 aagaaatcga gactgtctga actatcctcc cggctattat tttagttttt ctagctttac
     1801 cttccttgcg cttgctgtat ttgctagatg aagtagggga ttgtagccta actttaaaaa
     1861 gaattgggca tcaatggtac tgaagttatg aatattctga ctttttaaat attgaattcg
     1921 actcttatat aatcccgact aacgaattaa gtaatggtga ttttcgtcta ctagaggtag
     1981 atcatcgcgt agttctccca actaacactg atatccgagt acttgttact tcagctgatg
     2041 taattcactc ctgggcaatc ccttctttag gagttaaagc tgatgctgta ccaggtcgct
     2101 taaatcaatt aagttttttt atcaaacatc caggagtatt ttacggtcaa tgctctgaaa
     2161 tttgtggtgc taaccactct ttcatgccta ttgttataga agctattccc cttaaaaatt
     2221 ttataaattg ggttatctct gcttctgcta agtaattagt taaattagtt accctgctgt
     2281 tccccctggg gggattttgt cttgaaaaca aaccggaagt gttcaaatca cttaatagct
     2341 tatttattgt tttaatagca gtgtttgtgc acgaggaatt ttgatttcct aggggggagc
     2401 ctaaaactcc cttattaaat actaagcata taatttctat gatatgggac catttttagt
     2461 acttgttagg ctagttggct tcttaatagc gttactttca ctagcatttc ggtacaaaca
     2521 tttgttgagt gtgttattaa gtttagaggc cttaactata aacattttta tcctactttt
     2581 ttcatttttt aaaaccacta tcagcggtga agctgctctg atttttatta cgttaggcgc
     2641 ttgtgaagct agcctcggat taagtgtatt agttttaatg attcgagctc gaggaaatga
     2701 ctacgtatct agattttcca ctcaaaaatg ttaagattag ccttaatagc tttagggttg
     2761 ttttttatta gaagtaaaaa aattgcttga tatataaaaa tatggggtct tgcacttact
     2821 tctttacttt cccttctaca actataccaa agactatgaa cttttcaatt gagaaatagc
     2881 ttttttttat tagactctat ggcctctgca cttatttctt taactttttg aatttcttta
     2941 ataatagtat tagccagcca agcatccatc aagattaata ataacaaacc ctatacattt
     3001 tttatagtac tcctttcttt aaacttaatt ttagttctaa catttctttc aaggagtata
     3061 ctatcttttt attttatgtt cgaagcatcg cttattccca ctttgttttt gattttaagg
     3121 tgggggtacc aacctgagcg cttacaggct gggatatata taataattta cactgtggct
     3181 gcttctttac cattactact aaccatctta tgggcttcta gccagctaaa atcaacaaac
     3241 atattatttt ctagaatgct tcatacaagt tttagcttac catcctggtc ttgaaatttt
     3301 ttgacatttt taatttttac agcattttta gtgaagcttc caatattttc tatccactta
     3361 tggttgccca aagcccatgt agaggcccca gtagctggat ctatagtttt agctgctatt
     3421 ttattaaaat taggcgggta cggaattctt cgctcgcacc aattttttaa tttcaatacc
     3481 caatccagtt caattttttt actttccctg gggctatgag ggggtatatt aacagcagtc
     3541 gtttgttttc gacaaatcga cttaaaatct cttattgctt attcctctat cgggcacata
     3601 tcacttatgc ttgcaggtgc tttttctaac acatcttggg gatggggggg atcattaaca
     3661 ctaatactag ctcacggatt ttgttcttct gctctcttta gcctagcaaa ttatctttat
     3721 gaaaaaagtc atacacgtag cttatttatc tcaaaaggca tgcttatact cttaccaatg
     3781 ctttcaatgt gatggtttct cttttgtatt ctaaatatag cggcgcctcc tagcatcaat
     3841 ctcataggcg aaattataat ttttccctcg gttatattta gatcaaaata tcttatcttc
     3901 cccctagcca taataagatt tttaacagcg ttatacagta tatatcttta tacttgtagt
     3961 cagcacggcg gatctcctaa atttataaag ccttttaacc aaagaaatcc tacaagattt
     4021 acattgcttt tcttacactg aatccctgtc aactttcttg tttttaaacc cgaacttgtt
     4081 tttctttgat attaatttag ctgttactag ctttctgttt ttatatttgt taagttagtt
     4141 taatttaaaa acactagctt gtggcgctag aaatgaaacc agttttactt aaccatgttt
     4201 agaaagttaa aagcatcatc aattaggtct ttatttcttt tagcttatag ctcactaatt
     4261 ttcccagtaa ctcttttctt tataagaaaa gatctttcaa ttctttatga attcagctta
     4321 gtagaagtga gctcttgcta tataacaatt atatttatcc tcgatccttt aggattaaga
     4381 tttagtaata ttgtttgcct aatttcgggc tctgttatag ccttttcttc tagctatata
     4441 tctcacgacc cttttttaaa acgatttact tggttagtta tgctttttgt tctctcaata
     4501 aatcttttga tttttattcc gagattgcca gccctactat taggatgaga cggattaggt
     4561 attgtgtcat ttgcgcttgt tatctactat caaaacccta aatctttagg tgccggaatg
     4621 ttgactatcc ttgctaatcg aattggtgat gtaataatct tactttctat tgggattata
     4681 gttctcaccg gctattgaag agttcttata gtgtgagact tttccctatc ctcttgatta
     4741 gctttttgta ttttaattgc aggaataaca aaaagtgcac aaatcccatt ttcagcttga
     4801 ctccccgctg ctatagcagc gccaacccct gtttctgcgc tagtacactc ttctactctt
     4861 gtgacagctg gtgtttttct ttttattcga ttttatccct ctttactaat atgagatttt
     4921 tttaagccca gtcttttttt catctctgta cttactctgc taatagcagg aattggagcc
     4981 aattacgaaa atgacttaaa aaaaattatt gcactgtcta ccctaagcca attaggtgta
     5041 ataataatag cattggctat aggatctata cacttagcat tatttcattt atatactcat
     5101 gctttattta aagcattgct atttctttgt gcaggggccg taattcacgg aagcttaaat
     5161 aaccaggata tccgctatat ggggcttata tacaagcatt taccatttac tatttcttgt
     5221 ataaacattg ctaacctctc tctttgtggg gccccttttt taagaggatt ttactctaaa
     5281 gatttaattc tcgaactctc tttagcagct ccaactagct cctttatagt tttattaatt
     5341 ttcttagcta ctgggataac atcggcatac tcacttcgtc tctctttttc ttcgctgtgg
     5401 ggtcctatgc aaggaaatcc gctacacata aaaaaagaaa atgacttcta tattaatttc
     5461 tcaacaataa ctttaagtgt ctgcgcaatc ttagggggcg cctttctgca agcagtgttt
     5521 atgccattta accccactcc attttttttg ccaacgccgc ttaaaaacct aactatatta
     5581 attattttaa ctggtctaat cttagctctg catatttgga aagctgactt ttccttaaaa
     5641 ccaataaata aaaaaagaat tttcctaaca actatatgaa tacttagact tctttctgca
     5701 caaccaataa ctaagctttc aataatttgc ggtactcaga ttataaaatc tgttgatcaa
     5761 ggatggcttg aggtggtcgg aggccaggga actcttcgag tcacaactac cctaataaaa
     5821 ggaaaccaga gttttcaaat tagccttttt acatttttta ttttagttac tttaatagca
     5881 attctattaa ttttatctct cgttacagtt taagtacttt gatagcttat atatagagca
     5941 tagcactgaa gatgctaggg gggcagtata acgccttaaa gtacatcaac atagtttata
     6001 ataatacaaa tccgacatag tgtaacatat taaagtgtat gctataataa gagtggtgag
     6061 aatagttata tacacacaca ttatatatat atacatgtat atataagatt aaagttttat
     6121 acaaggtaat aagaacgaga aaacaaagag tagcacacac aaatatgcat attatacaca
     6181 catatatata tatatatata tatatatata tatgtctgtg tatctctcat atatatacgt
     6241 actacgtaca cgtatatatt atataattct tgagttcttg atgtgtagta ttaccactca
     6301 ttacggccct ccgatctcta aacttgcaat ttagtgtttt atataaacta caatgagaaa
     6361 tacagggaag gctaacacct ccaaaatacg ggccgaaacc gaacgcaagc aattcgcttc
     6421 ctgtataata atatatagat cttagtctgg ctaaggagca aacagtgccc atcttttgaa
     6481 tgcaaatcaa ttctttttaa ttaaagtact aagccatctt taaaattaat taagcctaga
     6541 tgagtacttt atatttattt acaatctcct aattaacagc taggcgccgc tttttggctt
     6601 tcatctagcc tactcaagat ttgggcttta atagcccatt tcgggctttg aaggcctgga
     6661 gtttagttta acttaaaatc ttgtttatgg gtatttctag aggaataaac cactctttta
     6721 gaatgaaaat ctaatgtgca ggaacaccct agaaacaatt ctctgagagt attgatctcg
     6781 tagatagatc tacagtctat tgcctgtatt ctcggccatc agaggctctt aggggcctat
     6841 ttaaatggcc gtttttagat taaaagtcta acacctacac tcagtcaccc aggaattaaa
     6901 cattagtctg attatttaaa tttatataag tatgggatgt agttgtaact gtgtaaaaag
     6961 aattagcaac cccaccagta gatagataaa tatagaaaca gtcacacaac atcaacaaaa
     7021 tgtcaatatc atgcagctgc ttcgaatcca aaatgatgcc ctgtagagaa gtgctggaat
     7081 caaacacgta ttaagcagac caaaagaaaa gttcttccga ttaaaacatg aaggccatgg
     7141 aatcctgtag ctacaaaaaa agtagatcca tatgcgccgt ctgagatagt aaaagatgcc
     7201 tcgtgatatt caccagcttg cagaaaagta aaataaatcc ccagtataac tgtggcaatc
     7261 agcccctgaa gacccctaag tcgatctcct tccattaatc tatggtgtgc tcaagttaca
     7321 gttactcctg aagctagaag aaccccagta ttaagtaaag ggacctcaaa cgggtttaaa
     7381 gggacaattc ctgcaggggg ccagcaagat ccgagttcag ttgatggggc taggcttcta
     7441 tgaaaatatg ctcaaaaaaa agcgaagaaa aaacaaactt cggatacaat aaagagaatt
     7501 attcctcatc gtagtccttt agacacctga atggtatgga agccctgaaa agtagcttct
     7561 cggataatgt ctcgtcatca ttgtagtatc gtcaaagaaa ttagaaagag tcctaaaact
     7621 atagttaggt gagacccgct atgaaatcaa ctagctaggc ctaaagttaa aaaaagtgcc
     7681 cccattgacc ccgttaatgg ccatgggcta aattcaacca gatgaaatgg gtttcgtctc
     7741 atagattgta agggaataag atattcattt ttgggttatg agcccaatag cttaggatta
     7801 ttagcttacc ttacatttag atattaaaaa tttaatagct tatcccaact catttgcatg
     7861 agtggtgcta gaataaaata caaaaaataa agtaaagtaa atatttgtcc aatttgttca
     7921 tatggggcct ccactgggca agccccaatt caagttaaaa ttgaaaaaat accaataaaa
     7981 catcaaaata aaatttggtt taatggataa aaagctgttg aacgaaactg acctccgtgg
     8041 gtaaaaggaa gaataaacaa aatagtaata gaagcgacta agccaataac gccgcctaat
     8101 ttattaggga ttgatcgaag aattgcataa gcgaataaaa aatatcattc aggctgaatg
     8161 tgtactggcg ttacaagagg attagcaggg ataaaatttt cagggtcggt aagtagtaga
     8221 ggcctaaaca agactaaaaa gcttagtata ataaaaagga taacaaaacc aacaagatct
     8281 ttgaagctgt aatataggtg aaaggggact ttttcaccgt cactatttaa tcctagtgga
     8341 ttattagatc ctgtctcatg aagaaaaagc aaatgaaggg ctcttatagc tgcaataata
     8401 aaagggagca aaaagtggat actataaaat cgtgtaagtg tagcgctatc gacagcaaaa
     8461 cctccccaca ctcattctac taatattttt cccacataag ggatggcaga aagaaggttt
     8521 gtaataactg ttgctcctca gaaagatatc tgtcctcagg ggaggacata ccctaaaaaa
     8581 gcagtcgcta tagtgagaaa aaggaggatt actccaatat ttcaggtatg ctggtaaagg
     8641 taggacccat aatatactcc gcgaccaata tgaaagtaca ggcagataaa aaatcaggaa
     8701 gcaccatttg catgaaggcc ccgcaatagt caaccatagg agacatctcg gctaatatgg
     8761 ataacagaat taaaggctaa atcaacgtgt cctgtgtaat gtatggcaag aaatagtcct
     8821 gttaagatct ggataaccag acatagacct aaaagggagc caaagtttca tcagctagat
     8881 aaatttgaag gggctggtaa gtctactaat gcaccattaa ttatttttaa tacagggtga
     8941 atttttcgaa taggagttcg catatatagt tttgtaaggc cgcagtgtcc cgtgctgata
     9001 atagcagatt tttactacta caataagatt aataagtaaa actacaccca acccaaccaa
     9061 agttgagatt aaagaagggg aaactagttg aatccctagg gtttttattc ctcttatttc
     9121 tcttcgcaac cccggtaaaa aagataaatc gcttgtatct aaaaagataa agttaaaaat
     9181 cataataggt attaacgttt gcgcgcaaag aaggaataaa aaagggccta taccaccaaa
     9241 gagggtgtta ggggatagtg ctgcgacata aacaaatatt actagaagac ccccaacata
     9301 aattaaaaaa aggatataac cataccaaga agacaggtat actgcaacta aaacacatat
     9361 aagcatagtt gaaaatataa cagacaaacc taggcttagg ggctgggcca ttaatgggaa
     9421 taaaaaaact ctacatagca ctaaacttaa aataattctt actctcatta tcagagcacg
     9481 acaaaatagc cggtccctag cttccaatgc tagtatttta agtaaactat gctttgtctt
     9541 tacgtaagaa tgaatattga tatagagatt aataaaagta aagctagtgc agcaggtaag
     9601 aatctttttc atgtaagtcc cattaataaa tcatatcgaa agcgcggata actagcacga
     9661 actcaaataa ataaaaatgc aaataaagaa atttttataa taaggattaa atcgttgtta
     9721 aatagaatta tttggctacc ccccaggaat aaaatagcac aaaaaagacc tataactaaa
     9781 atatttgcgt attcggctaa aaaaattaaa gcaaaccctg cactcccata ctcaatatta
     9841 aatccagaca ctaactcaga ttcgccttca gcaaaatcaa aaggagctcg atttgtttct
     9901 gcgacgcaag ttacaaatca tagaagcgca gcaggtgcta ttaagaagca tagtcataaa
     9961 tattcttggt cttctataat ttcagcaaag ttaaatgttc cagccaggaa taggggaaag
    10021 agtaaaacca atgccatact aatttcatat gaaattgtct gtgcaatagc acgtaggctc
    10081 ccgagtaagg catattttga atttgatgcc caccctgcca ataatgtacc ataaacgttt
    10141 aaagaagaca cacaaagaaa aaataaaatc ccccacttaa aatagtgagt agaaaaaata
    10201 gtagggtaaa gctgccaaag cagtagtgct aaaataaaac taaaaacagg cgccgctaag
    10261 taaggagaga gattggccat tgttggtttg gcaatttctt ttgttaatag ttttgcagcg
    10321 tcagcaaggg gttggggtaa tcccattaaa ccaactttat tgggcccttt gcggatttgt
    10381 atatacctca gaccttttcg ttctaataat gtaaaaaaag caaccgctaa aagaacacaa
    10441 atatatgtaa aaagagatgc gattagtgga aggtacatta taaaaagaag agctttcatc
    10501 ttcatatcta gggcttaaac ctagcgcact ttttgctatt tttatattaa tatttttata
    10561 ataccaaata aaggaatttc acctttgata gatgatccta aatcagctgc attaaccttt
    10621 gctaatttgg taataaaatt tattctatta ttagcttaat tcttaataaa agcttatact
    10681 ttctaagccg atcctttcgt actaggcaca gataaaaaaa ttgaggatag aaactgacct
    10741 ggctcacgcc ggtctgaact cagatcatgt agaattttaa cggtcgaaca gaccgaccct
    10801 taaagacttc tgcatcttta ggatattcta gtccaacatc gaggtcacaa ccccctcttt
    10861 cgattaggcc tcttgagaga gattatgctg ttatccctgc ggtaactaat tcctttgatc
    10921 ggttattgcc ggatctagac atgagtgttt attattagca agaagctttt tttgttcctt
    10981 agtcgcccca actaaaaagc tggatagaaa atttatttaa aaatatatga acttctatag
    11041 tatcttttaa gctcgacagg gtcttcttgt ccttcaataa aatttaggcc tcttcaccta
    11101 aaggttaagt tcttgaaaat aaaaaagaga cagcgttgct ctcgtcaaac cattcatact
    11161 agccttcaat tataaggcaa atgattatgc tacctttgca cggtcagagt accgcggccg
    11221 ttgaaaaatt cactgggcag gttcgactct ttatatttac ataagcaaag agccatgttt
    11281 ttgataaaca ggcgaagcaa ctaaatttgc cgagttcctt ttaattaatt tgtttattta
    11341 aatatcttta cttaagaaat atttttcata tttaatacta gtttataata ctcattttag
    11401 cataggtata aaacttactt taattaaaga ttttattttc gtaagaagtt agattaaaat
    11461 atatttattt tttaagttaa agccattatt ttataacaaa cttttgtggt ggccaatttt
    11521 aagcccacac agtggcttat aataaaaaat atcttaactt tctctttgag cttatcctca
    11581 aaagaattag tgaaaaaagt agatatataa taattagtat tataaattag gctttttccc
    11641 cgacactttt atatcttttc gaaaaaacta gctatcacta gtgcggatga aatttcatct
    11701 ctatttttct ttattactta aattctgcta catttagagc tcaaggtgct aataacctaa
    11761 gaaaaatagc tcactagctt tcgagaaaac agaattctgg tgtgctcttg ctaaatcgtg
    11821 atacaaaaag tacgctgtta aagctacttt tttatgttaa tttatattcc cctgcggtac
    11881 ttttttataa attgcatgtt ctttctcctt tactaagctt tttgatgttt caatagtgta
    11941 taagggtgta aaaagaaata attggcatgt ttaaaacgac ttatatacta aagtatcatt
    12001 tcagtgtaag tgaaatgcat taatttatgc tacatcttac ttatttattt cttttaagtt
    12061 atacttaatc ttactgcttg gaaggcagcc gcactaaaat catactcaag aaattaacag
    12121 aagaaataaa tatttaacct ttggtttaca agaccaatgc tcttgcttga gctacattct
    12181 gctaagttag gggcaacttc cattacccct actatgttac gacttatctc atttttcaac
    12241 gagagcgacg ggcgatgtgt gcacgcttca gagctaaatt cagaaaattt atattataat
    12301 tattcttact tttaagtcct ccttcaagtc aaaaattaca ctatctttcc gtaattatta
    12361 tttctaattg taacccattc ccaccttctt ataggctgca ccttgatctg acgtaaaagt
    12421 ttatatatag ctttattgcc aacttcttgt atttttaaaa gttgcctgac gacgacggta
    12481 tacaaactgg tagcaaaaga aggaaaggta taacgcggac tgtcgattat gaaacaggtt
    12541 cccctaaaaa gtctaaagca ccgccaagtt ctttgagttt taagcataag attcatagta
    12601 ctctggtaga atatatcaat ttacgcttag aaataatggg gtatctaatc ccagtttccc
    12661 ttctaagttt cgcagcttca attattatat tgttatatta ggtataaaag tacttaaatg
    12721 gattctaccc caaaatagta ttctctaaat gacagtcttt aatattactt aactgccttt
    12781 attacctaca ggtaataatt tgatccctag gtgtaaccgc ggttgctggc acctagttta
    12841 ccgggcctag aatagctgga ctaaaacata ctcacatata agctaattaa ttattcaaca
    12901 ctggtgttag cgggactttc aaaacattat attcctaata atattttagg caataattta
    12961 caaaaaaaat aagattttaa taagtaaatt tatatgccgc ctcgccactt tcaaaagaaa
    13021 ccatgtgtaa cctcctgcta gtactattat tacagatcag aaccaagtct ttactaaaaa
    13081 aattactgta attttttttt atataaaaat atataacaat aatctttcta tgaagaaaga
    13141 atttgatata agacagggct gctaactttg ttttgggtgc ctaaattgta ccctctttct
    13201 tatgttttct aagttgccct ttacgttttt attttttata attatattct tcggtacaat
    13261 gttttctctc tcttcctgtc actgattggg tgtttgagcc ggtcttgaga tcaatcttat
    13321 tgggtttctt ccaattttag tacatcaaaa aagtatactt gaaagagagt caggagtaaa
    13381 atattttatt gttcaggctt tagggtctag ttttttagtt ttcgggagtc tctttggcta
    13441 tagattaact ttttcgtggg aatctccaat attaaatttt actactatgt ctattggcgg
    13501 tttggtttta agtcttggtc tgcttttaaa aataggtgta tttccttttc atttttggtt
    13561 cccaagagtt atggctgggc tgtcttggct ttcttgtttg tttctagcta cttgacaaaa
    13621 agttgctcca gtttttctta cccttgtaat tctagatgca aaattactct atatattttt
    13681 tttacttctt tgcttcctag gggccggatc tagcttagtt gggggtctcg gtggtataaa
    13741 tcaaacacaa attcgtgctc ttttagcata ttcatctatt gggcatatag gctgaattct
    13801 ttacgcagga tgttttagtg agaggggggt gaaaatttat tttggtattt acgtgctaat
    13861 ttctacttgc gtttttctaa gattatgaaa tttagattct ggaaatataa aaagattggt
    13921 ttccttaggt aaaaactcct cgaagagaat ttttagtcta atagttatat tactatctct
    13981 tgggggcctg ccgcccctcc ttggttttat ttctaagtga actgttatta gaaattcaat
    14041 agctgtaaga ccttgaggaa ttttattctt tcttattata gggtctctta taagcctttt
    14101 ttactatctc agcctattct tttcagagtt tttaatttta aaattaaatt ttattagctc
    14161 ttttaataca ggaaaatgag aattaagagg atatagaagc ttaattttgt taattaattt
    14221 aacgggtgga atttttttta tcttggcctt gttaacaaat tcttcctaaa gagagttagt
    14281 taaattataa cataagattg tcagtcttat attgctaact taggtttagt attttctatc
    14341 catgccacag ttgtccccat taaattgaac tttccttttt ttattgtttt ggtttattat
    14401 tttcttagtt tttacattaa tttgatgaca aaaagggttg tacttcaaaa cctcaaaatc
    14461 tatcaaaaat tccaagttaa ttgagaataa atgaggctga tagctaaaaa gaatgcttgt
    14521 tgacattttt tcttctttcg atgaccataa ccaggttttt atgtctatat atggattagt
    14581 gtgggcttta tctttatctt ttgttctttt attcggggct gggttttggg taagtaatcc
    14641 tcgctgaata gaggttattt ttttatttaa agagactatt acatctcaag ttttccgctc
    14701 ttttgggcta aacttagggg gatttataag attaatttct agtcttttta tatttattat
    14761 ccttataaat ctcgctggac taattcctta tgtatttaga tcaactagac atttagctgt
    14821 ctctttttcc ttaggtctcc cactttgact ctccctaatc atttctgggg ctgtattctc
    14881 accaagatcc gcgattgcag ctcttcttcc tatgggggcg ccttctgctc ttaatccctt
    14941 tttagtttta attgaaacag taagtattat agctcgtcct attactcttt ctgtccggct
    15001 tatagcaaac ataagtgctg ggcacatcgt tttaacttta attggtaatt atttaacagc
    15061 tagtgttttt cttttcccct cttctagtat atttatttta ctaataattc aaatttttta
    15121 tacagtgttt gagtttggta tcggcgtaat ccaagcctat atcttttgtt tattaattac
    15181 tttatactca gatgagcact cccattaata agtgtcacgc cgggctgaac ggaaatcatt
    15241 gatgttgatt aacacgggga atttattata cctctgacac tagatgttaa gaactttttt
    15301 tagaagtatc attgctattg ttctatcttc aattgttatg ctgctaggat gagtattagc
    15361 taagcggacc acaggtgatc gtgaaaaaaa ctcgcctttt gagtgtggat ttgaccctat
    15421 aaaaactgcg cggctgccgt tttcattacg gtttttcctt ctagctatta tttttttaat
    15481 ttttgatatc gaaattgttc tcctgtttcc agtattagcg aaaataagaa atggctttga
    15541 tttatatcta gttatcggaa cctttagctt cttggttatt ttaattgttg gactttttca
    15601 tgagtgaaat gagggctctc tttcatgggc tcagtagtaa gctatccccc tatattatct
//
LOCUS       SEM-B1                 15744 bp    DNA     linear   UNK 16-OCT-2025
DEFINITION  topology=linear.
ACCESSION   SEM-B1
KEYWORDS    .
SOURCE      Hua yangi
  ORGANISM  Hua yangi.
REFERENCE   1  (bases 1 to 15744)
FEATURES             Location/Qualifiers
     source          1..15744
                     /organism="Hua yangi"
                     /organelle="mitochondrion"
                     /mol_type="genomic DNA"
     CDS             1..1533
                     /gene="COX1"
                     /codon_start=1
                     /transl_table=5
                     /product="cytochrome c oxidase subunit I"
                     /translation="MRWFFSTNHKDIGTLYILFGMWSGLVGTALSLLIRAELGQPGAL
                     LGDDQLYNVIVTAHAFVMIFFLVMPMMIGGFGNWLIPLMLGAPDMAFPRLNNMSFWLL
                     PPALLLLLSSAAVESGAGTGWTVYPPLSSNLAHAGGSVDLAIFSLHLAGASSILGAVN
                     FITTIVNMRWRGMQFERLPLFVWSVKITAILLLLSLPVLAGAITMLLTDRNFNTAFFD
                     PAGGGDPILYQHLFWFFGHPEVYILILPGFGMISHIVSHYSSKKETFGTLGMIYAMLA
                     IGVLGFIVWAHHMFTVGMDVDTRAYFTAATMIIAVPTGIKVFSWLATIHGAKVKYEAP
                     MLWALGFIFLFTVGGLTGIVLSNSSLDIMLHDTYYVVAHFHYVLSMGAVFALFGAFNY
                     WFPLLSGVTLHSRWTKAHFYIMFIGVNVTFFPQHFLGLSGMPRRYSDYPDCYTKWNVI
                     SSMGSMISFVAVLYFMVIVWEALVSQRNVVWSMHLSTALEWDNILPADFHNAPETGAL
                     VS"
     gene            1..1533
                     /gene="COX1"
     CDS             1566..2255
                     /gene="COX2"
                     /codon_start=1
                     /transl_table=5
                     /product="cytochrome c oxidase subunit II"
                     /translation="MSFWGQLGFQDAASPLMEELIFFHDHAMMILVMIISLVGYAALS
                     LMLNKLTCRSLVEGQEIETIWTILPAIILIFLALPSLRLLYLLDEVGDCSLTLKSIGH
                     QWYWSYEYSDFLNIEFDSYMIPTNELNSGDFRLLEVDHRVVLPIETDIRVLVTSADVI
                     HCWAVPSLGVKADAVPGRLNQLSFFIKHPGVFYGQCSEICGANHSFMPIVMEAIPLKN
                     FMDWITYVSSK"
     gene            1566..2255
                     /gene="COX2"
     tRNA            2276..2342
                     /gene="trnS(uga)"
                     /product="tRNA-Ser"
     gene            2276..2342
                     /gene="trnS(uga)"
     tRNA            2353..2423
                     /gene="trnQ(uug)"
                     /product="tRNA-Gln"
     gene            2353..2423
                     /gene="trnQ(uug)"
     CDS             2451..2741
                     /gene="ND4L"
                     /codon_start=1
                     /transl_table=5
                     /product="NADH dehydrogenase subunit 4L"
                     /translation="MGPFLVLVSLAGFLMALLSLAFRYKHLLSVLLSLEALTMNIFIL
                     LFSLFKTTISGEAALIFITLGACEASLGLSVLVSMIRARGNDYVSSFSTQKC"
     gene            2451..2741
                     /gene="ND4L"
     CDS             2735..4102
                     /gene="ND4"
                     /codon_start=1
                     /transl_table=5
                     /product="NADH dehydrogenase subunit 4"
                     /translation="MLSLVLMALSLFFIGNKKIAWYTKMWGLALTSLFSLFQVYQSLW
                     TFQLGNNFFLLDSMASPLISLTFWISLMMAMASQASVKISDNKPHTFFLVLLSLNLIL
                     VLTFLLSSVLFFYFMFEASLIPTLFLILSWGYQPERLQAGMYMMIYTVAASLPLLLTI
                     LWAASQLKSTNMLFSSMLHTSLNLSSWSWNFLTFLIFTAFLVKLPMFSTHLWLPKAHV
                     EAPVAGSMVLAAILLKLGGYGILRSHQFFNFNAQSSSIFLLSLGLWGGMMTAIVCFRQ
                     IDLKSLIAYSSIGHMSLMLAGAFSNTTWGWGGSLTLMLAHGFCSSALFSLANYLYEKS
                     HTRSLFISKGMLMFLPALSMWWFLFCILNMAAPPSINLMGEIMIFPSVMFSSKYFIFP
                     LAMMSFLTALYSMYLYTCSQHGGSPKFTKPFNQSNPTSFTLMLLHWIPVNFLILKPEL
                     VFLWY"
     gene            2735..4102
                     /gene="ND4"
     tRNA            4137..4201
                     /gene="trnH(gug)"
                     /product="tRNA-His"
     gene            4137..4201
                     /gene="trnH(gug)"
     CDS             4202..5920
                     /gene="ND5"
                     /codon_start=1
                     /transl_table=5
                     /product="NADH dehydrogenase subunit 5"
                     /translation="MFSKSKASSISSLFLLAYSLLIFPVTLFFMSKDLSILYEFSLVE
                     VSSCYMTAMFILDPLGLSFSNVVCLISGSVMAFSSSYMSNDPFLKRFTWLVMLFVLSM
                     NLLIFIPSLPALLLGWDGLGIVSFALVIYYQNPKSLGAGMLTILANRIGDVMILLSIG
                     IMVLTGYWSILMVWNFPLSSWLAFCILIAGMTKSAQIPFSAWLPAAMAAPTPVSALVH
                     SSTLVTAGVFLFIRFYPSLLAWDFFKPSLLFISVLTLLMAGIGANYENDLKKIIALST
                     LSQLGVMMMALAMGSMYLALFHLYTHALFKALLFLCAGAMIHGSLNNQDIRYMGLMYK
                     HLPLTITCMNVANLSLCGAPFLSGFYSKDLILELSLAAPTSSLMVLLIFLATGMTSAY
                     SLRLSFSSLWSPMQGNPLHTKKENDFYINFSTMTLSTCAILGGAFLQAMFMPFNPTPF
                     FLPAPLKSLTALVILAGLMLAFHVWKTDFSLKTMNKTKVFLTTMWMLSFLSAQPMTKF
                     SMFCGTQIMKSIDQGWFEVIGGQGTLRVTTALSKKNQNFQISLFTFFILIILMAVLLL
                     LSFITI"
     gene            4202..5920
                     /gene="ND5"
     tRNA            5923..5992
                     /gene="trnF(gaa)"
                     /product="tRNA-Phe"
     gene            5923..5992
                     /gene="trnF(gaa)"
     tRNA            complement(6384..6446)
                     /gene="trnC(gca)"
                     /product="tRNA-Cys"
     gene            complement(6384..6446)
                     /gene="trnC(gca)"
     tRNA            complement(6450..6517)
                     /gene="trnR(ucg)"
                     /product="tRNA-Arg"
     gene            complement(6450..6517)
                     /gene="trnR(ucg)"
     tRNA            complement(6541..6608)
                     /gene="trnA(ugc)"
                     /product="tRNA-Ala"
     gene            complement(6541..6608)
                     /gene="trnA(ugc)"
     tRNA            complement(6630..6698)
                     /gene="trnN(guu)"
                     /product="tRNA-Asn"
     gene            complement(6630..6698)
                     /gene="trnN(guu)"
     tRNA            complement(6707..6773)
                     /gene="trnW(uca)"
                     /product="tRNA-Trp"
     gene            complement(6707..6773)
                     /gene="trnW(uca)"
     tRNA            complement(6783..6847)
                     /gene="trnE(uuc)"
                     /product="tRNA-Glu"
     gene            complement(6783..6847)
                     /gene="trnE(uuc)"
     tRNA            complement(6850..6917)
                     /gene="trnY(gua)"
                     /product="tRNA-Tyr"
     gene            complement(6850..6917)
                     /gene="trnY(gua)"
     tRNA            complement(6918..6987)
                     /gene="trnK(uuu)"
                     /product="tRNA-Lys"
     gene            complement(6918..6987)
                     /gene="trnK(uuu)"
     CDS             complement(7057..7836)
                     /gene="COX3"
                     /codon_start=1
                     /transl_table=5
                     /product="cytochrome c oxidase subunit III"
                     /translation="MSRNPFHLVEFSPWPLTGSMGALFLTLGLANWFHSGSHLTMVLG
                     LFLISLTMLQWWRDIIREATFQGFHTAQVSKGLRWGMILFIVSEVCFFFAFFWAYFHS
                     SLAPSTELGSCWPPAGIVPLNPFEVPLLNTGVLLASGVTVTWAHHSLMEGDRLSGLQS
                     LAATVILGIYFTFLQAGEYHEASFTISDGAYGSTFFVATGFHGLHVLIGSTFLLVCLV
                     RVWFQHFSTGHHFGFEAAAWYWHFVDVVWLFLYLSIYWWGC"
     gene            complement(7057..7836)
                     /gene="COX3"
     tRNA            complement(7840..7908)
                     /gene="trnM(cau)"
                     /product="tRNA-Met"
     gene            complement(7840..7908)
                     /gene="trnM(cau)"
     CDS             complement(7918..9057)
                     /gene="CYTB"
                     /codon_start=1
                     /transl_table=5
                     /product="cytochrome b"
                     /translation="MRTPIRKTHPVLKMVNGALVDLPAPSNLSTWWNFGSLLGLCLII
                     QILTGLFLAMHYTAHVDLAFSSVIHISRDVSYGWLLRGLHANGASWFFICLYFHAGRG
                     MYYGSYLYRHTWNIGVILLFLTMATAFLGYVLPWGQMSFWGATVITNLLSAIPYVGKM
                     LVEWVWGGFAVDSATLTRFYSIHFLLPFIIAAMSALHLLFLHETGSNNPLGLNSDGEK
                     VPFHLYYSFKDLVGFVVLFIMLSFLALFSPQLLTDPENFIPANPLVTPVHIQPEWYFL
                     FAYAILRSIPNKLGGVIGLVASIIILFILPFTHMGQFRSTAFYPFNQILFWCFVGIFS
                     ILTWIGACPVEAPYEQIGQVFTLLYFLYFILAPLMQVGWDKLLNF"
     gene            complement(7918..9057)
                     /gene="CYTB"
     CDS             complement(9011..9562)
                     /gene="ND6"
                     /codon_start=1
                     /transl_table=5
                     /product="NADH dehydrogenase subunit 6"
                     /translation="MSMSIILSLVLCSIFLFPLMAQPLSLGLSVMLSTMLLCVLVAIY
                     LSSWYGYILFLIYVGGLLVMFVYVAALSPNVLFGGMGPFLFLLSAQVLMPVAIFNFIF
                     LDMGDLSFLAGQREQMSDMKILGIQLVSPSLISVLVGLGVVLLINLIVVVKICYYQHG
                     TLRPYKIMYANSYSKNSPSIKNS"
     gene            complement(9011..9562)
                     /gene="ND6"
     tRNA            complement(9565..9630)
                     /gene="trnP(ugg)"
                     /product="tRNA-Pro"
     gene            complement(9565..9630)
                     /gene="trnP(ugg)"
     CDS             complement(9634..10572)
                     /gene="ND1"
                     /codon_start=1
                     /transl_table=5
                     /product="NADH dehydrogenase subunit 1"
                     /translation="MYLSLIASLFTYICVLLAVAFFTLLERKGLSYMQIRKGPNKVGL
                     MGLPQPLADAAKLLTKEIAKPTMANYSPYFMAPVFSFILALLLWQLYPTVFSTHYFKW
                     GILFFLCVSSLNVYGTLLAGWASNSKYALLGSLRAIAQTISYEISMALILLFPLFLAS
                     TFSFIEIMEDQEYMWLCFLMAPAALLWFVTCVAETNRAPFDFAEGESELVSGFNIEYG
                     SAGFALIFLAEYANILVMGLFCAILFLGGSQMIFFNNDLILVMKISLFAFLFIWIRAS
                     YPRFRYDLLMGLTWKSFLPVALVLLLLISMFMFILM"
     gene            complement(9634..10572)
                     /gene="ND1"
     tRNA            complement(10573..10639)
                     /gene="trnL(uaa)"
                     /product="tRNA-Leu"
     gene            complement(10573..10639)
                     /gene="trnL(uaa)"
     tRNA            complement(10654..10723)
                     /gene="trnL(uag)"
                     /product="tRNA-Leu"
     gene            complement(10654..10723)
                     /gene="trnL(uag)"
     rRNA            complement(10724..12056)
                     /gene="l-rRNA"
                     /product="16S ribosomal RNA"
     gene            complement(10724..12056)
                     /gene="l-rRNA"
     tRNA            complement(12057..12125)
                     /gene="trnV(uac)"
                     /product="tRNA-Val"
     gene            complement(12057..12125)
                     /gene="trnV(uac)"
     tRNA            complement(12131..12197)
                     /gene="trnG(ucc)"
                     /product="tRNA-Gly"
     gene            complement(12131..12197)
                     /gene="trnG(ucc)"
     tRNA            complement(12199..12266)
                     /gene="trnT(ugu)"
                     /product="tRNA-Thr"
     gene            complement(12199..12266)
                     /gene="trnT(ugu)"
     rRNA            complement(12265..13160)
                     /gene="s-rRNA"
                     /product="12S ribosomal RNA"
     gene            complement(12265..13160)
                     /gene="s-rRNA"
     tRNA            13224..13291
                     /gene="trnS(gcu)"
                     /product="tRNA-Ser"
     gene            13224..13291
                     /gene="trnS(gcu)"
     CDS             13292..14359
                     /gene="ND2"
                     /codon_start=1
                     /transl_table=5
                     /product="NADH dehydrogenase subunit 2"
                     /translation="MFSKLPFTFLFFMVMFFGTMFSLSSCHWLGIWAGLEINLIGFLP
                     ILVHQKSMLESESGVKYFIIQALGSSFLVFGSLFSYSLTFSWESLMLSFTSLSIGGLV
                     LSLGLLMKMGVFPFHFWFPSVMAGLSWLSCLFLATWQKVAPIFLMAVILDTKLLYMFF
                     LLFCSLGAGSSLIGGLGGMNQTQIRALLAYSSIGHMGWILYASCFSESGMKIYFSIYV
                     LISTCVFLSLWNLDSGNMKSLVSLGKNSSKSVFSLMVMLLSLGGLPPLLGFISKWTVI
                     SNSMPASPWGILFFLIAGSLMSLFYYLSLFFSEFLTLKLNFVNSFNTGKWELGSYSGL
                     ILLINLMGGILLILVLSTNFS"
     gene            13292..14359
                     /gene="ND2"
     tRNA            14358..14426
                     /gene="trnD(guc)"
                     /product="tRNA-Asp"
     gene            14358..14426
                     /gene="trnD(guc)"
     CDS             14430..14591
                     /gene="ATP8"
                     /codon_start=1
                     /transl_table=5
                     /product="ATP synthase F0 subunit 8"
                     /translation="MPQLSPLNWTFLFLLFWFVIFLTFALIWWQKSLCFKTSKSIKNS
                     KLIENKWGW"
     gene            14430..14591
                     /gene="ATP8"
     CDS             14600..15295
                     /gene="ATP6"
                     /codon_start=1
                     /transl_table=5
                     /product="ATP synthase F0 subunit 6"
                     /translation="MLVDIFSSFDDHNQVFMSMYGLMWALSLSFVLLFGAGFWVSNPR
                     WMEIIFLFKETITSQVFRSFGLNLGGFMGLISGLFMFLILMNLAGLIPYVFSSTSHLA
                     VSFSLGFPLWLSLIISGAVFLPSSAIAALLPMGAPAALNPFLVLIETVSIMARPITLS
                     VRLMANMSAGHIVLTLIGNYLTASIFLLPSSSMFILLTIQVFYTVFEFGIGVIQAYIF
                     CLLITLYSDEHPH"
     gene            14600..15295
                     /gene="ATP6"
     tRNA            15298..15368
                     /gene="trnI(gau)"
                     /product="tRNA-Ile"
     gene            15298..15368
                     /gene="trnI(gau)"
     CDS             15370..15723
                     /gene="ND3"
                     /codon_start=1
                     /transl_table=5
                     /product="NADH dehydrogenase subunit 3"
                     /translation="MSSTFFSSLIAIILSSVVMLLGWTLAKRTAGDREKNSPFECGFD
                     PMKTARLPFSLRFFLLAIIFLIFDIEIVLLFPVLAKMSNGFDLYLIIGASSFLIILII
                     GLFHEWNEGSLSWAQ"
     gene            15370..15723
                     /gene="ND3"
ORIGIN      
        1 atgcgttgat ttttttctac aaatcataaa gatattggta cgctttatat tctatttggt
       61 atgtgatcag ggttagttgg aactgcctta agtttgttaa ttcgtgcaga attaggacag
      121 ccaggggctc tacttggaga cgatcagctg tataatgtaa ttgttacagc ccatgctttt
      181 gttataattt ttttcttagt tatgcctata ataattggag gattcggtaa ctggctaatc
      241 cccctaatgc tcggggcacc agatatagct tttccgcgcc taaataacat aagtttttgg
      301 ctcttacctc cggcattgct tcttttactc tcttccgcgg ccgttgaaag cggtgccggg
      361 acaggatgaa ctgtttatcc gcccctatca agaaacctcg ctcatgctgg gggctctgtc
      421 gacctagcaa ttttttctct tcatttagca ggggcttctt ctatcttagg cgctgtaaat
      481 tttattacaa ctattgttaa catacgatga cgtggaatac aatttgaacg ccttccttta
      541 tttgtttgat ctgtaaaaat taccgcaatc cttcttttac tttctttacc tgttttagct
      601 ggtgctatta ctatactact aacagaccgg aattttaaca ccgctttttt cgatcctgcc
      661 gggggaggtg accccattct ctatcaacat cttttctggt tctttggcca tccagaagta
      721 tatattctaa ttcttcctgg gtttgggata atctcccata tcgtaagcca ctattcctca
      781 aaaaaggaaa cttttgggac tttaggaata atttatgcta tgcttgcaat tggtgtttta
      841 gggtttatcg tgtgagcaca ccacatattt acagttggta tagatgtaga tacacgagcc
      901 tacttcactg ctgctactat aatcatcgct gtacccacgg gaattaaagt atttaggtga
      961 cttgctacta ttcacggtgc aaaagttaaa tacgaagctc ccatgctctg agccctagga
     1021 tttatttttt tattcacagt tggggggctt actggtattg ttctctcaaa ctcttctcta
     1081 gatattatac tacacgacac atattatgta gtagcacatt tccattatgt tttatcaata
     1141 ggagcagttt ttgctttatt tggggctttt aattattgat tccccttact gagtggtgta
     1201 accctccatt ctcgatgaac aaaagcgcat ttttatatta tatttattgg tgtaaatgta
     1261 actttttttc ctcagcattt tttaggttta agtggtatac ctcgacgata ttcagactac
     1321 cccgattgct acactaaatg aaatgtaatt tcttctatag gctctataat ttcatttgtt
     1381 gctgttcttt atttcatagt aattgtctgg gaggctttag tttcccaacg aaatgtggtt
     1441 tgaagtatac acttaagaac tgctttagaa tgagataata ttctcccagc cgatttccat
     1501 aatgctcctg aaacaggggc cctagtcagg taataataca tatttattag cacacttatt
     1561 aagatatgag cttttgaggt caattagggt tccaagatgc tgcttctccc cttatagaag
     1621 aattaatttt ttttcacgat catgctataa tgattttagt aataattatt agccttgttg
     1681 gttatgctgc gctgtcatta atattaaata agttaacatg ccgctctctc gtagaaggcc
     1741 aagaaattga gactatttga actattctcc cagctattat tttgattttt ttagctctcc
     1801 cttccctgcg cctcttgtat ttattagacg aagtagggga ctgtagctta actttaaaaa
     1861 gaatcggtca tcagtgatat tgaagctatg aatattctga ttttttaaat attgaatttg
     1921 attcttatat aattccgact aacgaattaa atagtggcga tttccgcttg ttagaagtgg
     1981 atcatcgcgt agttcttcca attgaaactg atattcgtgt acttgttact tcagctgatg
     2041 taattcactg ctgagcagtc ccttctttag gagttaaagc cgatgctgtc ccaggccgct
     2101 taaatcaact aagcttcttc attaaacatc caggagtgtt ttatggccaa tgctccgaaa
     2161 tttgtggtgc caatcactct tttatgccca tcgttataga ggccattccg cttaaaaact
     2221 ttatggactg aattacttat gtttcttcta aataattctt gttaaatcaa ttttttgctg
     2281 tttcccctgg ggggattttg tcttgaaaac aaattggaag tgttcaaatc acttaatagc
     2341 ttacttatta ttttaatgac agtgttttgc gcacgaggaa ttttgatttc ctaagagggg
     2401 gacactaaaa cccccttatt aaatatttat atacacaact cctctatgat atgggaccat
     2461 ttttagtact cgttaggtta gcgggctttt taatagcact actttctctg gcattccggt
     2521 ataaacattt gttaagtgtg ttattaagtt tagaggcttt aactataaat atttttatcc
     2581 tactcttttc actctttaaa actactatca gcggagaagc tgctctaatt tttattacat
     2641 tgggcgcctg cgaggcgagt cttggattaa gggtattagt ttcaataatc cgggcccgag
     2701 gaaatgacta cgtttctaga ttctctactc aaaagtgtta agattagttc taatagcttt
     2761 gagattattt tttattggga ataaaaaaat tgcttgatac acaaaaatat gaggccttgc
     2821 acttacttct ttattttctc ttttccaagt gtatcaaaga ctgtgaactt ttcaattagg
     2881 aaacaatttt tttttattag attccatggc ctccccactt atctccttaa ccttttgaat
     2941 ttctttaata atagcaatgg ccagccaagc atctgttaaa attagtgata ataagccgca
     3001 cacatttttt ttagtgctcc tttccttaaa cctgatcttg gttttaactt ttcttttaag
     3061 gagcgtatta tttttttatt ttatatttga agcatcactt attcctacct tgtttttaat
     3121 tttaaggtgg gggtaccaac ctgagcgcct acaagccgga atgtatataa taatttatac
     3181 tgtggctgct tccctccctc tattactaac tattctttga gctgctagtc aactaaaatc
     3241 aacaaatata ttattttcta gaatgctcca tacgagcctc aatttatcat cctggtcttg
     3301 aaatttttta acatttctaa tttttacagc attcttagta aagcttccta tattttctac
     3361 ccacttatga ctgcccaaag cacatgtaga ggctccggta gctggatcta tggttttagc
     3421 tgctatttta ctaaagttag gggggtatgg aatccttcgt tcacatcagt tttttaattt
     3481 caatgcccag tccagctcaa tttttctact ctctttgggg ctatgagggg gcataataac
     3541 agcaatcgtt tgttttcgac aaattgattt aaaatctctt attgcttatt cctctatcgg
     3601 gcatatatcg ctcatgctcg caggcgcttt ttctaacaca acttggggat gagggggctc
     3661 attaacatta atgctagccc acggattttg ttcctctgct ctttttagtc tagcaaacta
     3721 tctttatgaa aaaagtcata cacgcagttt atttatctca aaaggcatac ttatattttt
     3781 accggcactt tcaatatgat gattcctttt ttgtatttta aacatggcag caccgccaag
     3841 catcaacctt atgggcgaaa ttataatttt tccctcagtt atatttagct caaaatattt
     3901 tatcttcccc ctagctataa taaggtttct aacagcactg tacagaatat acctttacac
     3961 ttgcagccaa cacggcgggt cgcctaaatt tacaaaaccc tttaatcaaa gaaatcccac
     4021 aagatttaca ttaatgcttt tacattgaat tcctgttaat ttccttattt taaagcctga
     4081 acttgtcttt ctttgatact aatttactgc ctgggcccct cattataaac atgcccgtta
     4141 agttagttta atttaaaaca ctagcttgtg gcgctagaaa tgaaaccagt tttacttaac
     4201 catgtttaga aaatcaaaag cctcatcaat tagatctcta tttcttttag cttatagctt
     4261 actaattttt ccagtaaccc ttttttttat aagaaaagat ctttcaatcc tttatgagtt
     4321 cagcttagta gaagtaagct cttgctatat aacagctata tttatcctag atcccttggg
     4381 attaagattt agtaatgttg tttgcttaat ttcaggctct gttatagcct tttcttccag
     4441 atatatatct aatgacccct ttttaaagcg atttacttga ctagttatac tttttgtctt
     4501 atcaataaat cttttaatct ttatcccaag actgccagct ttattgctgg ggtgagatgg
     4561 gctaggtatt gtgtcattcg cgcttgttat ctactaccag aatcctaaat ctcttggagc
     4621 tgggatatta actattcttg ctaatcgaat tggcgacgta ataatcctgc tttctattgg
     4681 aattatagtt cttaccggct actgaagaat tcttatagta tgaaattttc ccctatcttc
     4741 ctgattggct ttttgtatcc taattgcggg aataacaaaa agtgcgcaaa tcccgttttc
     4801 ggcctgactc cccgctgcta tagcagcgcc aacccctgtt tcagcactag tacactcctc
     4861 tacccttgta acagccggag tttttctttt tatccgattt tacccttctc tattagcatg
     4921 agattttttc aaacccagcc ttctttttat ctccgtactc accttgctaa tagcgggaat
     4981 tggcgctaat tatgaaaatg atttaaaaaa aatcattgcg ctatccacct taagtcaatt
     5041 aggtgtgata ataatagcgt tagccatagg atctatgtat ttagcattat ttcacctata
     5101 cactcatgct ttgtttaaag cactgctatt cctttgcgca ggcgctataa ttcatgggag
     5161 cttaaataat caagatatcc gctacatggg gctcatgtac aagcacctac cgctcactat
     5221 cacttgtata aacgttgcta atctttctct ctgcggagct ccttttttaa gaggatttta
     5281 ttcaaaagat ttaattcttg aactctccct agcagctcca actagttctc ttatagttct
     5341 actaattttc ttagctactg ggataacatc agcatattca cttcgtctct ctttttcttc
     5401 gttatgaagc ccaatacaag gaaatccgct tcatacaaag aaagaaaacg atttctacat
     5461 caatttttca acaataactt taagcacttg cgcaatttta gggggtgctt ttctccaagc
     5521 gatatttatg ccattcaatc ccactccgtt ttttcttcca gcaccgctta aaagtctaac
     5581 tgcactagtt attcttgctg gcctaatatt agcttttcat gtttgaaaaa ctgacttttc
     5641 attaaaaact ataaataaaa caaaagtctt tttaacaacc atatgaatac ttagatttct
     5701 ttccgcacag ccaataacta aattttcaat attttgtggc actcaaatta taaaatccat
     5761 tgatcaaggg tggtttgagg taatcggggg ccaaggaact ctccgagtta caactgcatt
     5821 aagaaaaaag aaccaaaact ttcaaattag tctttttaca ttctttattt taattatttt
     5881 aatggcagtt ttgctacttt tatctttcat tacaatttaa atactttaat agcttatata
     5941 tcttagagca tagcactgaa gatgctaggg agacaaacat tgtcttaaag tataccataa
     6001 tttttacagg ctacctaaaa caaacaagcc ctaataacta aaaacttaaa ctttaaacac
     6061 ataaagagtg caatatatgt gcgtctctgc gatattatat atacataaag cagatattta
     6121 gtgcgcttgt actcaactat acacacctaa gcgtactcgc gagataacat ttaagtgtat
     6181 gcaatcacta tatataaaga ttagcactat taactattag gtcatattat tatatatgtt
     6241 tatgacatat gtgcataata ccatgactat gatataatac tataactatg taccactata
     6301 attaatacta ctatattgtt actactatac taaaaatact atagtgtata acactgttgt
     6361 acatacaagt gtataatgtc gttactcact acggtcactc cggtctctaa atttgcaatt
     6421 taatgtttta tataaactac agtgaggaaa atacagggaa gggttacacc tccaagatac
     6481 gggccgaaac cgaacgcaaa taattcgctt cctgtatagt aattacagga cccttaaagc
     6541 tggctaagga gcaagtaatg ctcatctttt gaatgcaaat caattctttt gaattaaagt
     6601 actaagccgc tgttaagatt aatttaaatt taaatgagta gcttgtttac tacaatctcc
     6661 taattaacag ctaggcgccg ctttttggcc ttcatctagc ctatatcaag atttgagctt
     6721 agcagcccat ttcgggcttt gaaggcctgg agtttaattt aacttaaaat cttgtttata
     6781 gctatttcta gaggaataaa ccactctttt agaatgaaaa tctaatgtgc agggacaccc
     6841 tagaaacaat tctctgagag tgtgggtctc ctagatagat ctacagtcta ttgcctatat
     6901 ttctcggcca tcagaggctc ttaggggcct atattaagtg gccgttttta gattaaaagt
     6961 ctaacactta tactcggtca cctaagagtt taaaatctta tcttacaatt taaattatat
     7021 aaataaaaag tccaataatt tatgtgtagg cggaaattaa caacctcatc aataaatgga
     7081 taaatataag aataaccaca cgacgtcaac aaagtgtcaa tatcatgcag ctgcctcaaa
     7141 cccaaaatga tgtcctgttg aaaagtgctg gaatcaaacg cgcactaagc agaccaagag
     7201 aaaagttctt ccaattaata catggaggcc gtggaatcct gtagctacaa aaaaagtaga
     7261 tccatatgcg ccgtctgaaa tagtaaaaga tgcttcatgg tattcgccag cttgcaaaaa
     7321 ggtaaaatag attcctagga taactgtagc agctagcctt tgaagacccc taagtcgatc
     7381 gccctctatt aatctatgat gtgctcaagt tacagttact cctgaggcca aaagaactcc
     7441 agtgttaagt aaagggacct cgaatggatt taagggaaca atccctgcgg gcggccaaca
     7501 ggatccaagt tcagttgacg gggccagact tctgtgaaaa tatgctcaaa aaaaagcaaa
     7561 gaagaagcat acttcagaca caataaaaag aattattcct catcgtaagc ctttagaaac
     7621 ctgggcagta tgaaaaccct gaaaagtagc ttctcgaata atatctcgtc atcactgcag
     7681 cattgttaaa gaaattaaaa aaagccctaa gactatagtt aggtgagacc cgctatgaaa
     7741 tcaattagct aggcctaaag ttaaaaagag tgctcctatt gatcctgtta aaggtcacgg
     7801 gctaaattca accagatgaa atggatttcg tctcataaat tgtgagggaa taaatattca
     7861 tttttgggtt atgagcccaa tagcttaaag ttattagctt accttacatt taaaccgtta
     7921 aaaatttaat agcttatctc agcccacttg tatgagtggc gctaaaataa aatataaaaa
     7981 ataaagtaaa gtaaatacct gcccaatttg ctcatacgga gcttctactg ggcaagcccc
     8041 aattcaagtt aagattgaaa aaattccgac aaaacaccaa aataaaattt ggttaaaggg
     8101 gtaaaaagct gttgagcgga attgacctat gtgggtaaaa ggaagaataa ataaaataat
     8161 aatagaggcg actagaccaa taacgccacc tagtttattg gggattgatc ggagaattgc
     8221 gtaagcaaat aaaaaatatc attcaggctg aatatgcact ggggttacaa gcggattggc
     8281 aggaataaaa ttttcagggt cagtaagtaa ctgcggccta aataaggcta aaaaacttaa
     8341 tataataaaa agaacaacaa agcccacaag gtctttaaag ctatagtata ggtgaaaggg
     8401 aactttctcg ccatcgctgt ttaagcctaa tggattatta gaccctgttt catgaagaaa
     8461 aagtagatga agagctctca tagcagcaat aataaaaggg agcaaaaagt ggatactata
     8521 aaaccgtgta agtgtagcac tgtccacagc aaagcctcct cagactcact ctactaacat
     8581 ttttcctaca taggggatgg cagaaagaag gtttgtaata actgttgctc cccagaagga
     8641 catttgtccc cacggaagaa catatcccaa aaaagcagta gctatagtaa gaaaaaggag
     8701 aatcacccca atatttcagg tgtgtcgata aaggtaagat ccgtaataca ttccacgtcc
     8761 agcatgaaag tatagacaaa taaaaaatca ggaggcacca tttgcgtgaa ggccccgcaa
     8821 taaccagcca taagaaacat ctcggctaat atggataacg gaactaaagg ctaagtctac
     8881 atgtgccgtg tagtgtatgg caagaaataa tcctgttaaa atctggataa ttaaacataa
     8941 acctagaagg gacccaaagt ttcatcaagt agataagttt gaaggagcgg gcagatctac
     9001 caatgccccg ttaactattt ttaatactgg gtgagttttt cgaataggag ttcgcatata
     9061 taattttgta gggtcgcagt gtcccatgct ggtaataaca aatttttact accacaataa
     9121 ggttgataag caaaactaca cctaatccta ctaaaactga aattagagaa ggcgagacta
     9181 gttgaatccc taaaatcttt atatctctta tttgctctcg ctgtccagct aaaaaagata
     9241 aatcgcctat atctaaaaag ataaaattaa aaattgcaac aggcatcagg acttgtgccc
     9301 taagaagaaa caaaaaagga cctataccgc caaaaagaac gttaggagat aacgctgcaa
     9361 catagacaaa tattactagg agtcccccga cataaattaa gaaaagaatg tatccgtacc
     9421 aggaggataa gtaaatcgca actaaaacac ataaaagtat agttgaaagt ataacagata
     9481 agcctaacct taaaggctga gccattagcg gaaataaaaa aatcctgcac aataccaagc
     9541 tcaaaataat tcttattctc actatcaaag cacgacaaga tagccgatcc ctagcttcca
     9601 atgctaatat tttaagtaaa ctatgctctg cgattatata agaatgaata taaatataga
     9661 aatcaacaaa agtaaaacta gtgcaacagg caagaatctt tttcatgtaa gtcctattaa
     9721 taaatcatac cggaaacgcg ggtaactagc acgaattcaa atgaacaaaa acgcgaataa
     9781 agaaattttt atgacaagaa ttaagtcatt attaaaaaaa attatctgac taccccctaa
     9841 aaataaaata gcacaaaaaa gacctataac taaaatattt gcatattcgg ctaaaaaaat
     9901 taaagcgaat cctgcgctcc catattcaat attaaaccct gaaaccagct cagactcccc
     9961 ttcagcaaaa tcaaaaggag cccgatttgt ttctgcgaca caagttacaa accataaaag
    10021 tgcagcaggc gccattaaaa aacataatca tatatattct tggtcctcta taatttcaat
    10081 aaaactaaat gttctagcta aaaataaagg aaagagtaaa attagtgcca tgctgatttc
    10141 atatgaaatt gtttgtgcaa tagcacgaag acttccaagt aaagcatatt ttgagtttga
    10201 cgcccaccct gctaacaatg tgccataaac gtttaaggag gacacgcaaa gaaaaaataa
    10261 aataccccat ttaaagtaat gagtggaaaa aacagtaggg taaagctgtc agagcaacag
    10321 cgctaaaata aaactaaaga ccggtgctat aaaataagga gaataattag ccattgttgg
    10381 cttggcaatc tcttttgtta atagttttgc agcgtcggca agaggctgag gcagtcctat
    10441 cagaccaact ttatttgggc ctttacgaat ttgtatataa cttaggcctt tccgctctaa
    10501 taatgtaaaa aaagcaactg ctaaaagaac acaaatatat gtaaaaagag atgcaattaa
    10561 tgaaagatac attataaaaa gaagagcttt catcttcata tctagggctt aaacctagcg
    10621 cactttttgc tatttttatt aaaatctctg taatatcaaa taaaggtatt tcgcctttga
    10681 tagatgatcc taaatcaact gcattaatct ttgctaattt gataatgaaa ttcattttat
    10741 tattatctta atccataata aaagcttata cttcctgagc cgatcctttc gtactaggca
    10801 cagacaaaaa aattgaggat agaaactgac ctggctcacg ccggtctgaa ctcagatcat
    10861 gtagaatttt aacggtcgaa cagaccgacc ctcaaagact tctgcatctt taggatattc
    10921 tagtccaaca tcgaggtcac aaccccctct ttcgattagg tctctcaaga gagattatgc
    10981 tgttatccct acggtaacta attcctttaa tcggttactc ccggatccaa acatgaatgt
    11041 ttattattta aaagaagctt tttttgttcc ttagtcgccc caactaaaaa gcttaataga
    11101 aatttattta aaaatatata ggcttctatc ttgtctttta agctcgacag ggtcttcttg
    11161 tccttcaata gaatttaggc ctcttcacct aaaagttaag ttcttgaaaa taagaaagag
    11221 acagcgtcgc tctcgtcaaa ccattcatac tagccttcaa ttataaggca aatgattatg
    11281 ctacctttgc acggtcagag taccgcggcc gttgaaaatt cactgggcag gcccgactct
    11341 ctatgtttat ataaacagag agccatgttt ttgataaaca ggcgaagcaa ctaaatttgc
    11401 cgagttcctt ttaattaatt agtttttcta aatattttta atgaagaaaa aatttttcat
    11461 atttaatgcc ggttttaata ctcatcctag cataggcata aaacttgttt taattaaaga
    11521 ttttatctcc gtaagaggtt agattaaaat atatttattt tttaatttaa agctactatt
    11581 ttataacaaa cttttatgat ggccaatttt aagcccacac agcaacttta gttagaaata
    11641 tcttaacttt ctctttgagc ttatcctcaa aagaattagt ggaaaaataa atacataata
    11701 attaatatta tgaattggac tttttccccg acacttttat atctttccga agaaactagc
    11761 tatcgctagt gcggatgaaa tttcatctct attttccttt attacttaaa ttctgccaca
    11821 tttagagcca aggcgctaac agcctaagaa aaatagctca ctagctttcg agaaaacaga
    11881 attctggtgt attcttgcta agtcgtgata caaaaagtac gctattaaag ctactttttt
    11941 atgttagtta cattcccctg cggtactttt ttattaattt acatttctct ctcccttact
    12001 gagttttttg atgtttcaat aatatataag agtatagaaa aaataattgt gcatatttaa
    12061 gacgacttat atgctaaagt atcatttcag tgtaagtgaa atacattgag ttatgctaca
    12121 tcttagttat tatttctttt aagttatact taatctttct gcttggaagg caggcgcact
    12181 aatcatactc aagaaattag caaaagaaat aaaatattta acctttggtt tacaagacca
    12241 atgctcttat ttgagctaca ttctgctcaa ttagggacaa cttccattac ccctactatg
    12301 ttacgactta tctcattttt caacgagagc gacgggcgat gtgtgcacgc ttcagagcta
    12361 aattcagaaa atttatatta ttaattattc ttacttttaa gtcctccttc aagttgaaat
    12421 tacactctct ttccgtagtt attattttta attgtaaccc attctcacct ccttataggc
    12481 tgcaccttga tctgacgtaa aagtttatat gattttattg ccaacttctc gtatttttaa
    12541 aagttgcctg acgacgacgg tatacaaact gatagcaaaa gaaggaaagg tgcaacgtgg
    12601 actttcgatt atgaaacagg ttcccctaag aagtctaaag caccgccaag ctctttgagt
    12661 tttaaatata aaattcatag tactctggta ggctatacca atttacgttt agaaataatg
    12721 gggtatctaa tcccagtttc ccttctaagt ttcgcagctt caattattat attatgttat
    12781 attaggtata aaaatactta gctggattct accccaaata gtattctctc aatgacaagt
    12841 ttcaatatta tttaactaac tgcctttatt acctatgagt aacaatttga tccctaggtg
    12901 taaccgcggc tgctggcacc cagtttaccg gatctaagat gactaaacta aagcatactc
    12961 gcgtataagc taattaatta ttcaacactg gtgttagcgg gactttcaaa acattatatc
    13021 attaataaca ttccgggcaa taacttataa aaaaaataag attttaataa ataagtttat
    13081 ataccgcctc gccactttca aaagaaacca tgtgtaatcg tttatcacta ctgttattac
    13141 agatcagagc caagtctttt attagaggga tttttgtaat ttttttttgc acaaaaatat
    13201 ataacaatga gctttctcta taaagaaaga atacaatata aaatagggct gctaactttg
    13261 ttttgggtgc ctaaatcgca ccctctttct tatgttttcg aaattacctt ttacattttt
    13321 attttttatg gttatatttt ttggtacaat gttctctctt tcttcctgtc actggttagg
    13381 tatctgagct ggtcttgaaa tcaaccttat tggatttctc ccaattttag tacaccaaaa
    13441 aagtatacta gaaagagaat ccggagtgaa atattttatt atccaagcct taggatctag
    13501 ttttttggtt ttcgggagtc tttttagcta tagcttaact ttttcgtgag aatccttaat
    13561 attaagtttt actagtcttt ctatcggcgg cttagtttta agtcttggtc ttcttataaa
    13621 aataggcgta tttcctttcc atttttgatt cccaagggta atagctggcc tatcttgact
    13681 ttcttgctta tttctagcca cttggcaaaa agtcgctcca atttttctta tagctgtaat
    13741 tttagatact aaattgcttt atatattttt tttacttttt tgttctttgg gggccggatc
    13801 aaggctaatc gggggccttg ggggcataaa tcaaacacag attcgcgctc tactagcata
    13861 ctcatccatt gggcacatag gctgaattct ttacgcaaga tgctttagcg aaaggggcat
    13921 aaaaatttac tttagtattt atgtgttaat ttctacttgc gtttttttaa gattatgaaa
    13981 tctggactct ggtaatataa aaagattagt ttctttagga aaaaattctt caaaaagagt
    14041 ttttagatta atagttatac tcttatccct cgggggcttg cctccccttc ttggttttat
    14101 ttctaaatga actgtaatta ggaactctat acctgcgagt ccttgaggaa ttttattttt
    14161 tcttatcgca gggtctctta taagtctttt ttattatctt agactatttt tctcagagtt
    14221 tctgacttta aaattaaatt ttgttaactc ttttaacaca gggaaatggg agctaggaag
    14281 atataggggc ttaattttgt taattaactt aatgggtgga atccttctta ttttagtttt
    14341 gtcaacaaat ttttcctaga gagttagtta aaacataaca taagattgtc agtcttatat
    14401 tactaactta gatttagtac tctctactca tgccacagtt atccccccta aattgaactt
    14461 ttcttttttt actattttgg tttgttattt tcttaacttt tgcactaatt tggtgacaaa
    14521 aaaggttatg ctttaaaacc tcgaaatcta ttaaaaactc caagctaatt gaaaataaat
    14581 gaggttgata gttaaaagaa tgcttgttga cattttttct tctttcgatg atcataacca
    14641 ggtttttata tcgatgtatg gcctaatatg ggctttgtct ttatcttttg ttcttttatt
    14701 tggagccgga ttctgagtaa gtaaccctcg gtgaatagaa atcatttttt tatttaaaga
    14761 aactattaca tctcaagttt tccgctcttt tgggcttaat ttgggaggat ttataggatt
    14821 aatttctggc ctttttatat ttcttattct tataaatttg gcggggttaa ttccttatgt
    14881 gtttagatca actagacact tagccgtctc tttttcttta ggcttcccgc tttggctctc
    14941 tttaattatt tccggcgctg tttttttacc gagatctgca atcgcagctc ttcttccgat
    15001 aggggcgcct gctgcactca atcccttttt agtcttaatt gaaacagtaa gtattatagc
    15061 tcggcccatt actctttctg tccgacttat agcaaatatg agtgccggac atattgtttt
    15121 aactttaatt ggtaactatt taacagctag tatttttctt ttaccatctt ctagcatatt
    15181 tattttatta acaattcaag tcttttatac ggtatttgaa tttggtattg gcgtaatcca
    15241 ggcttatatt ttttgtttgc taattactct atactcagac gagcatcctc attaataagt
    15301 gtcacgccgg gttgaacgga aatcattgat gttgattaat acggggaatt attatacctc
    15361 tggcactaga tgtcaagaac cttttttagg agcctcatcg ccatcatctt gtcttctgtt
    15421 gttatactgt taggatgaac attagctaaa cgaactgccg gtgatcgtga aaaaaactcg
    15481 ccttttgagt gcggatttga tcctataaaa actgcgcggc tccctttttc attgcgattt
    15541 tttcttcttg ctatcatttt cttaattttt gatatcgaaa ttgttctctt gttcccggta
    15601 ttggcaaaaa taagaaatgg tttcgattta tacttaatta ttggagcttc tagcttctta
    15661 attattctaa ttattggact cttccatgaa tgaaatgaag gctctctttc atgggcccaa
    15721 taacaaagct atctattaaa cctt
//
